# Supplementary material for: A toolkit enabling efficient, scalable and reproducible gene tagging in trypanosomatids
Source: Open Biol. 2015 Jan 7;5(1):140197. doi: 10.1098/rsob.140197 (PMC4313374; doi:10.1098/rsob.140197)
Supplement: Supplementary data [file rsob140197supp1.zip › Supplementary data/vector sequences/pPOTv2 B-Ty-APEX-Ty-h.gb]

LOCUS       pJ1230__pPOTv2_A        6347 bp ds-DNA     linear       16-OCT-2014
DEFINITION  .
ACCESSION   
VERSION     
SOURCE      .
  ORGANISM  .
COMMENT     Cterm for: ggtagtggtaagagttacc
COMMENT     Nterm rev: gccggacgcctctgcaaaac
COMMENT     
COMMENT     ApEinfo:methylated:1
FEATURES             Location/Qualifiers
     primer_bind     6307..6324
                     /label=M13-fwd
     primer_bind     complement(3504..3524)
                     /label=M13-rev
     primer_bind     complement(3473..3498)
                     /label=SP6
     rep_origin      complement(3892..4574)
                     /label=ColE1 origin
     rep_origin      complement(5844..6150)
                     /label=F1 ori
     CDS             complement(6168..6236)
                     /label=LacZ alpha
     misc_binding    complement(3530..3552)
                     /label=LacO
     CDS             complement(4672..5331)
                     /label=AmpR
     protein_bind    923..952
                     /label=Ty epitope
     CDS             join(2254..2501,2503..2606,2608..2702,2704..3032,
                     3034..3279)
                     /label=HygroR
     3'UTR           570..718
                     /label=Ald 3'UTR (short)
     3'UTR           3286..3434
                     /label=Ald 3'UTR (short)(1)
     5'UTR           2120..2247
                     /label=actin 5'UTR
     3'UTR           1763..2113
                     /label=PFR2 3'UTR
     5'UTR           join(725..744,746..913)
                     /label=aldolase 5'UTR
     CDS             join(171..442,444..481,483..563)
                     /label=BlastR
     5'UTR           36..164
                     /label=actin 5'UTR(1)
ORIGIN
        1 GGGCGAATTG GGCCCgtata atgcagacct gctgcAAGCT AGGGGCACAG CAAGGTCTTC
       61 TGAAATTCAT GTTTTTTTTT TTTTTACTCT GCATTGCAGT CTCCGCTCTT ATTTAGTTTT
      121 GCTTTACGTA AGGTCTCGTT GCTGCCATAA AATAAGCTCT AGTGgaattc ATGCCTTTGT
      181 CTCAAGAAGA ATCCACCCTC ATTGAAAGAG CAACGGCTAC AATCAACAGC ATCCCCATCT
      241 CTGAAGACTA CAGCGTCGCC AGCGCAGCTC TCTCTAGCGA CGGCCGCATC TTCACTGGTG
      301 TCAATGTATA TCATTTTACT GGGGGACCTT GTGCAGAACT CGTGGTGCTG GGCACTGCTG
      361 CTGCTGCGGC AGCTGGCAAC CTGACTTGTA TCGTCGCGAT CGGAAATGAG AACAGGGGCA
      421 TCTTGAGCCC CTGCGGACGG TGcCGACAGG TGCTTCTCGA TCTGCATCCT GGGATCAAAG
      481 CcATAGTGAA GGACAGTGAT GGACAGCCGA CGGCAGTTGG GATTCGTGAA TTGCTGCCCT
      541 CTGGTTATGT GTGGGAGGGC TAAccatggT GCCCATTTAG TTGGCTTTTC CCTTGTCTCG
      601 TGTCTTTTCC GTGGAAAGGT TCCCGGAGTA ATCTGATGGC ACAGCAGGGA GGTGCGCCTG
      661 CAGGTTGGTT AGGAAGGGGG GATGATGTAA AAGAAGAAAA TGGGGGGATT CGAGCCCCac
      721 gcgtTGCTCA AGCTGTGTAG CGCAgGCGTT TCCTTACATA TTTCTCTAAC AGGCACGGAA
      781 GCCTAACAAA TACACTTGGC TTATTTTTTT GCCCCCTCAT GTCTTGTACA AATATTTGCG
      841 ATAGCTTAGC TATCAGCCAC ATTAATCAAA CAAGTATACC AACAAGCCCG AAAACAGAAA
      901 CTCAACTGCA ACGaAGCTTA TGGAGGTCCA TACTAACCAA GATCCACTTG ACACTAGTGG
      961 TAGTGGTAAG AGTTACCCAA CAGTGAGTCC AGATTACCAG GATGCAATTG AGAAGGCAAA
     1021 GCGTAAGTTG CGTGGTTTTA TTGCAGAGAA GAAGTGCGCA CCACTTATTC TTCGTCTTGC
     1081 ATTTCACAGT GCGGGTACAT TTGATAGTAA GACAAAGACA GGTGGTCCAT TTGGTACAAT
     1141 TAAGCACCAG GCAGAGCTTG CACACGGTGC AAACAACGGT CTTGATATTG CAGTGCGTCT
     1201 TCTTGAGCCA ATTAAGGAGC AGTTTCCAAT TGTGAGTTAC GCAGATTTTT ACCAGCTTGC
     1261 GGGTGTGGTG GCAGTGGAGA TTACAGGTGG TCCAAAGGTG CCATTTCACC CAGGTCGTGA
     1321 GGATAAGCCA GAGCCACCAC CAGAGGGTCG TCTTCCAGAT GCAACAAAGG GTAGCGATCA
     1381 CCTTCGTGAT GTGTTTGGTA AGGCAATGGG TCTTAGCGAT CAGGATATTG TGGCACTTAG
     1441 TGGTGGTCAC ACAATTGGTG CAGCACACAA GGAGCGTAGT GGTTTTGAGG GTCCATGGAC
     1501 AAGTAACCCA CTTATTTTTG ATAACAGTTA CTTTACAGAG CTTCTTACAG GTGAGAAGGA
     1561 TGGTCTTCTT CAGCTTCCAA GTGATAAGGC ACTTCTTACA GATAGTGTGT TTCGTCCACT
     1621 TGTGGAGAAG TACGCAGCAG ATGAGGATGT GTTTTTTGCA GATTACGCAG AGGCACACCT
     1681 TAAGTTGAGT GAGCTTGGTT TTGCAGAGGC GTCCGGCTCT AGAGAAGTGC ACACAAATCA
     1741 GGACCCTTTG GATTGAGgat ccCGCTGCGC TTAAATGTCT TTCATTATAA TCAATGTATA
     1801 ACCTTTATGT AGTATTTCAA TCTATGCCGC TGTGTACGTG CACTGCGGTG CCTATCCTTC
     1861 GGCATTAGAG AGTCACTGTT TGTGTAGATC GTAGCTGCAT GTCTGACATC TGGTTCATTA
     1921 GTGCCGTTTT GAGTCTGCAC TGTTGTGCAA CTTGATATTC ATCACTGCAC ACCAACCGTG
     1981 TGTTTCCTCC TTTGGGTGCA CCCTTTAATC CTTGTCTTCT CCTTTTTTGT CTCTTTCCCC
     2041 CTCGAAAAGG TGTCAAACTA CTGCCGCATA AACTACGGTT ATCCCAAATT TAAGAGAAAG
     2101 CAATAAAGCA TCAgcatgcA GGCTAGGGCA CAGCAAGGTC TTCTGAAATT CATGTTTTTT
     2161 TTTTTTTTAC TCTGCATTGC AGTCTCCGCT CTTATTTAGT TTTGCTTTAC GTAAGGTCTC
     2221 GTTGCTGCCA TAAAATAAGC TCTAGTGgct agcATGAAAA AGCCTGAACT CACCGCGACG
     2281 TCTGTCGAGA AGTTTCTGAT CGAAAAGTTC GACAGCGTCT CCGACCTGAT GCAGCTCTCG
     2341 GAGGGCGAAG AATCTCGTGC TTTCAGCTTC GATGTAGGAG GGCGTGGATA TGTCCTGCGG
     2401 GTAAATAGCT GCGCCGATGG TTTCTACAAA GATCGTTATG TTTATCGGCA CTTTGCATCG
     2461 GCCGCGCTCC CGATTCCGGA AGTGCTTGAC ATTGGGGAAT TtAGCGAGAG CCTGACCTAT
     2521 TGCATCTCCC GCCGTGCACA GGGTGTCACG TTGCAAGACC TGCCTGAAAC CGAACTGCCC
     2581 GCTGTTCTGC AGCCGGTCGC GGAGGCaATG GATGCGATCG CTGCGGCCGA TCTTAGCCAG
     2641 ACGAGCGGGT TCGGCCCATT CGGACCGCAA GGAATCGGTC AATACACTAC ATGGCGTGAT
     2701 TTtATATGCG CGATTGCTGA TCCCCATGTG TATCACTGGC AAACTGTGAT GGACGACACC
     2761 GTCAGTGCGT CCGTCGCGCA GGCTCTCGAT GAGCTGATGC TTTGGGCCGA GGACTGCCCC
     2821 GAAGTCCGGC ACCTCGTGCA CGCGGATTTC GGCTCCAACA ATGTCCTGAC GGACAATGGC
     2881 CGCATAACAG CGGTCATTGA CTGGAGCGAG GCGATGTTCG GGGATTCCCA ATACGAGGTC
     2941 GCCAACATCT TCTTCTGGAG GCCGTGGTTG GCTTGTATGG AGCAGCAGAC GCGCTACTTC
     3001 GAGCGGAGGC ATCCGGAGCT TGCAGGATCG CCtCGGCTCC GGGCGTATAT GCTCCGCATT
     3061 GGTCTTGACC AACTCTATCA GAGCTTGGTT GACGGCAATT TCGATGATGC AGCTTGGGCG
     3121 CAGGGTCGAT GCGACGCAAT CGTCCGATCC GGAGCCGGGA CTGTCGGGCG TACACAAATC
     3181 GCCCGCAGAA GCGCGGCCGT CTGGACCGAT GGCTGTGTAG AAGTACTCGC CGATAGTGGA
     3241 AACCGACGCC CCAGCACTCG TCCGAGGGCA AAGGAATAGc tcgagTGCCC ATTTAGTTGG
     3301 CTTTTCCCTT GTCTCGTGTC TTTTCCGTGG AAAGGTTCCC GGAGTAATCT GATGGCACAG
     3361 CAGGGAGGTG CGCCTGCAGG TTGGTTAGGA AGGGGGGATG ATGTAAAAGA AGAAAATGGG
     3421 GGGATTCGAG CCCCGCACAG GTCTCTCAAA TTGGATGCAT AGCTTGAGTA TTCTATAGTG
     3481 TCACCTAAAT AGCTTGGCGT AATCATGGTC ATAGCTGTTT CCTGTGTGAA ATTGTTATCC
     3541 GCTCACAATT CCACACAACA TACGAGCCGG AAGCATAAAG TGTAAAGCCT GGGGTGCCTA
     3601 ATGAGTGAGC TAACTCACAT TAATTGCGTT GCGCTCACTG CCCGCTTTCC AGTCGGGAAA
     3661 CCTGTCGTGC CAGCTGCATT AATGAATCGG CCAACGCGCG GGGAGAGGCG GTTTGCGTAT
     3721 TGGGCGCTCT TCCGCTTCCT CGCTCACTGA CTCGCTGCGC TCGGTCGTTC GGCTGCGGCG
     3781 AGCGGTATCA GCTCACTCAA AGGCGGTAAT ACGGTTATCC ACAGAATCAG GGGATAACGC
     3841 AGGAAAGAAC ATGTGAGCAA AAGGCCAGCA AAAGGCCAGG AACCGTAAAA AGGCCGCGTT
     3901 GCTGGCGTTT TTCCATAGGC TCCGCCCCCC TGACGAGCAT CACAAAAATC GACGCTCAAG
     3961 TCAGAGGTGG CGAAACCCGA CAGGACTATA AAGATACCAG GCGTTTCCCC CTGGAAGCTC
     4021 CCTCGTGCGC TCTCCTGTTC CGACCCTGCC GCTTACCGGA TACCTGTCCG CCTTTCTCCC
     4081 TTCGGGAAGC GTGGCGCTTT CTCATAGCTC ACGCTGTAGG TATCTCAGTT CGGTGTAGGT
     4141 CGTTCGCTCC AAGCTGGGCT GTGTGCACGA ACCCCCCGTT CAGCCCGACC GCTGCGCCTT
     4201 ATCCGGTAAC TATCGTCTTG AGTCCAACCC GGTAAGACAC GACTTATCGC CACTGGCAGC
     4261 AGCCACTGGT AACAGGATTA GCAGAGCGAG GTATGTAGGC GGTGCTACAG AGTTCTTGAA
     4321 GTGGTGGCCT AACTACGGCT ACACTAGAAG AACAGTATTT GGTATCTGCG CTCTGCTGAA
     4381 GCCAGTTACC TTCGGAAAAA GAGTTGGTAG CTCTTGATCC GGCAAACAAA CCACCGCTGG
     4441 TAGCGGTGGT TTTTTTGTTT GCAAGCAGCA GATTACGCGC AGAAAAAAAG GATCTCAAGA
     4501 AGATCCTTTG ATCTTTTCTA CGGGGTCTGA CGCTCAGTGG AACGAAAACT CACGTTAAGG
     4561 GATTTTGGTC ATGAGATTAT CAAAAAGGAT CTTCACCTAG ATCCTTTTAA ATTAAAAATG
     4621 AAGTTTTAAA TCAATCTAAA GTATATATGA GTAAACTTGG TCTGACAGTT ACCAATGCTT
     4681 AATCAGTGAG GCACCTATCT CAGCGATCTG TCTATTTCGT TCATCCATAG TTGCCTGACT
     4741 CCCCGTCGTG TAGATAACTA CGATACGGGA GGGCTTACCA TCTGGCCCCA GTGCTGCAAT
     4801 GATACCGCGA GACCCACGCT CACCGGCTCC AGATTTATCA GCAATAAACC AGCCAGCCGG
     4861 AAGGGCCGAG CGCAGAAGTG GTCCTGCAAC TTTATCCGCC TCCATCCAGT CTATTAATTG
     4921 TTGCCGGGAA GCTAGAGTAA GTAGTTCGCC AGTTAATAGT TTGCGCAACG TTGTTGCCAT
     4981 TGCTACAGGC ATCGTGGTGT CACGCTCGTC GTTTGGTATG GCTTCATTCA GCTCCGGTTC
     5041 CCAACGATCA AGGCGAGTTA CATGATCCCC CATGTTGTGC AAAAAAGCGG TTAGCTCCTT
     5101 CGGTCCTCCG ATCGTTGTCA GAAGTAAGTT GGCCGCAGTG TTATCACTCA TGGTTATGGC
     5161 AGCACTGCAT AATTCTCTTA CTGTCATGCC ATCCGTAAGA TGCTTTTCTG TGACTGGTGA
     5221 GTACTCAACC AAGTCATTCT GAGAATAGTG TATGCGGCGA CCGAGTTGCT CTTGCCCGGC
     5281 GTCAATACGG GATAATACCG CGCCACATAG CAGAACTTTA AAAGTGCTCA TCATTGGAAA
     5341 ACGTTCTTCG GGGCGAAAAC TCTCAAGGAT CTTACCGCTG TTGAGATCCA GTTCGATGTA
     5401 ACCCACTCGT GCACCCAACT GATCTTCAGC ATCTTTTACT TTCACCAGCG TTTCTGGGTG
     5461 AGCAAAAACA GGAAGGCAAA ATGCCGCAAA AAAGGGAATA AGGGCGACAC GGAAATGTTG
     5521 AATACTCATA CTCTTCCTTT TTCAATATTA TTGAAGCATT TATCAGGGTT ATTGTCTCAT
     5581 GAGCGGATAC ATATTTGAAT GTATTTAGAA AAATAAACAA ATAGGGGTTC CGCGCACATT
     5641 TCCCCGAAAA GTGCCACCTG ATGCGGTGTG AAATACCGCA CAGATGCGTA AGGAGAAAAT
     5701 ACCGCATCAG GAAATTGTAA GCGTTAATAT TTTGTTAAAA TTCGCGTTAA ATTTTTGTTA
     5761 AATCAGCTCA TTTTTTAACC AATAGGCCGA AATCGGCAAA ATCCCTTATA AATCAAAAGA
     5821 ATAGACCGAG ATAGGGTNNN NNNNNNNNNN NNNNNNNNNN NNNNNNNNNN NNNNAAAGAA
     5881 CGTGGACTCC AACGTCAAAG GNNNNNNNNN NNNNNNNNNN NNNNNNNNNN NNNNNNNNNN
     5941 NNNNNNNNNN TNNNNNNNNN NNNNNNNNNN NNNNNNNNNN NNNNNNNNNN NNNNNNNNNN
     6001 NNNNNNNNNN NNNNNNNNNN NNNNNNNNNN NNNNNNNNNN NNGNNNNNNN NNNNNNNNNN
     6061 NNNNNNNNNN NNNNNNNNNN NNNNNNNNNN NNNNNNNNNN NNNNNNNNNN NNNNNNNNNN
     6121 NNNNNNNNNN NNNNNNNNNN NNNNNNNNNN NNNNNNNNNN NNNNNNNCCA TTCGCCATTC
     6181 AGGCTGCGCA ACTGTTGGGA AGGGCGATCG GTGCGGGCCT CTTCGCTATT ACGCCAGCTG
     6241 GCGAAAGGGG GATGTGCTGC AAGGCGATTA AGTTGGGTAA CGCCAGGGTT TTCCCAGTCA
     6301 CGACGTTGTA AAACGACGGC CAGTGAATTG TAATACGACT CACTATA 
//
