# Supplementary material for: A toolkit enabling efficient, scalable and reproducible gene tagging in trypanosomatids
Source: Open Biol. 2015 Jan 7;5(1):140197. doi: 10.1098/rsob.140197 (PMC4313374; doi:10.1098/rsob.140197)
Supplement: Supplementary data [file rsob140197supp1.zip › Supplementary data/vector sequences/pPOTv2 B-Ty-halo-Ty-H.gb]

LOCUS       pJ1229__pPOTv2_h        6482 bp ds-DNA     linear       16-OCT-2014
DEFINITION  .
ACCESSION   
VERSION     
SOURCE      .
  ORGANISM  .
COMMENT     
COMMENT     Cterm for: ggttccgctgagattggtac
COMMENT     NtermrevRC: accagaaatttcaagtgtcg
COMMENT     
COMMENT     ApEinfo:methylated:1
FEATURES             Location/Qualifiers
     3'UTR           3421..3569
                     /label=Ald 3'UTR (short)(1)
     5'UTR           36..164
                     /label=actin 5'UTR(1)
     primer_bind     6442..6459
                     /label=M13-fwd
     primer_bind     complement(3639..3659)
                     /label=M13-rev
     primer_bind     complement(3608..3633)
                     /label=SP6
     rep_origin      complement(4027..4709)
                     /label=ColE1 origin
     rep_origin      complement(5979..6285)
                     /label=F1 ori
     CDS             complement(6303..6371)
                     /label=LacZ alpha
     misc_binding    complement(3665..3687)
                     /label=LacO
     CDS             complement(4807..5466)
                     /label=AmpR
     CDS             join(2389..2636,2638..2741,2743..2837,2839..3167,
                     3169..3414)
                     /label=HygroR
     3'UTR           570..718
                     /label=Ald 3'UTR (short)
     3'UTR           3421..3569
                     /label=Ald 3'UTR (short)(2)
     5'UTR           2255..2382
                     /label=actin 5'UTR
     3'UTR           1898..2248
                     /label=PFR2 3'UTR
     5'UTR           join(725..744,746..913)
                     /label=aldolase 5'UTR
     CDS             join(171..442,444..481,483..563)
                     /label=BlastR
     5'UTR           36..164
                     /label=actin 5'UTR(2)
     gene            923..949
                     /label=Ty
     gene            1859..1891
                     /label=Ty(1)
ORIGIN
        1 GGGCGAATTG GGCCCgtata atgcagacct gctgcAAGCT AGGGGCACAG CAAGGTCTTC
       61 TGAAATTCAT GTTTTTTTTT TTTTTACTCT GCATTGCAGT CTCCGCTCTT ATTTAGTTTT
      121 GCTTTACGTA AGGTCTCGTT GCTGCCATAA AATAAGCTCT AGTGgaattc ATGCCTTTGT
      181 CTCAAGAAGA ATCCACCCTC ATTGAAAGAG CAACGGCTAC AATCAACAGC ATCCCCATCT
      241 CTGAAGACTA CAGCGTCGCC AGCGCAGCTC TCTCTAGCGA CGGCCGCATC TTCACTGGTG
      301 TCAATGTATA TCATTTTACT GGGGGACCTT GTGCAGAACT CGTGGTGCTG GGCACTGCTG
      361 CTGCTGCGGC AGCTGGCAAC CTGACTTGTA TCGTCGCGAT CGGAAATGAG AACAGGGGCA
      421 TCTTGAGCCC CTGCGGACGG TGcCGACAGG TGCTTCTCGA TCTGCATCCT GGGATCAAAG
      481 CcATAGTGAA GGACAGTGAT GGACAGCCGA CGGCAGTTGG GATTCGTGAA TTGCTGCCCT
      541 CTGGTTATGT GTGGGAGGGC TAAccatggT GCCCATTTAG TTGGCTTTTC CCTTGTCTCG
      601 TGTCTTTTCC GTGGAAAGGT TCCCGGAGTA ATCTGATGGC ACAGCAGGGA GGTGCGCCTG
      661 CAGGTTGGTT AGGAAGGGGG GATGATGTAA AAGAAGAAAA TGGGGGGATT CGAGCCCCac
      721 gcgtTGCTCA AGCTGTGTAG CGCAgGCGTT TCCTTACATA TTTCTCTAAC AGGCACGGAA
      781 GCCTAACAAA TACACTTGGC TTATTTTTTT GCCCCCTCAT GTCTTGTACA AATATTTGCG
      841 ATAGCTTAGC TATCAGCCAC ATTAATCAAA CAAGTATACC AACAAGCCCG AAAACAGAAA
      901 CTCAACTGCA ACGaAGCTTA TGGAGGTTCA CACAAATCAA GACCCGCTTG ATACTAGTgg
      961 tTCCGCTGAG ATTggtACGG GGTTTCCTTT TGACCCGCAC TACGTTGAGG TGTTGggtGA
     1021 AcgtATGCAT TATGTTGATG TTggtCCCcg tGATGGTACG CCCgtgCTGT TTTTGCATgg
     1081 tAACCCCACG TCAAGCTATG TGTGGAGGAA CattattCCC CACGTGGCAC CTACTCATCG
     1141 CTGTATTGCT CCAgacCTTa ttggtATGGG TAAGTCAGAT AAACCGGATC TTggtTACTT
     1201 CTTTGACGAT CACGTGCGTT TTATGGATGC ATTTattGAA GCGCTTGGCc ttGAAGAAGT
     1261 TGTGTTAGTG ATTCACGATT GGGGTTCTGC CttgGGATTT CATTGGGCTA AAcgtAATCC
     1321 CGAAAGAGTT AAAGGTattG CATTCATGGA GTTCATTcgt CCTattCCTA CGTGGGATGA
     1381 GTGGCCAGAG TTTGCGCGCG AGACGTTTCA AGCGTTTcgt ACAACGGACG TGggtCGTAA
     1441 GCTGATTatt GATCAAAATG TTTTTATTGA GGGTACGCTG CCGATGGGTG TTGTGcgtCC
     1501 CCTGACTGAA GTGGAGATGG ATCACTACcg tGAGCCATTT TTAAATCCAG TGGACCGTGA
     1561 GCCATTGTGG CGCTTCCCTA ACGAGCTGCC CattGCTGGT GAACCGGCTA ACattgtgGC
     1621 GCTTGTGGAG GAGTATATGG ATTGGCTTCA TCAATCACCC GTGCCTAAGt tgcttTTTTG
     1681 GggtACGCCA ggtgtgctta ttCCACCTGC TGAAGCAGCA CGCTTGGCTA AATCACTTCC
     1741 AAACTGCAAA GCAGTTGATA TTggtCCGGG TCTGAACCTG TTGCAAGAAG ATAATCCCGA
     1801 TcttATTggt TCCGAGattG CCcgtTGGct tTCGacaCTT GAAATTTCTG GTtctagAGA
     1861 AgtgCATACA AACCAGGACC CCCTGGACTG AGgatccCGC TGCGCTTAAA TGTCTTTCAT
     1921 TATAATCAAT GTATAACCTT TATGTAGTAT TTCAATCTAT GCCGCTGTGT ACGTGCACTG
     1981 CGGTGCCTAT CCTTCGGCAT TAGAGAGTCA CTGTTTGTGT AGATCGTAGC TGCATGTCTG
     2041 ACATCTGGTT CATTAGTGCC GTTTTGAGTC TGCACTGTTG TGCAACTTGA TATTCATCAC
     2101 TGCACACCAA CCGTGTGTTT CCTCCTTTGG GTGCACCCTT TAATCCTTGT CTTCTCCTTT
     2161 TTTGTCTCTT TCCCCCTCGA AAAGGTGTCA AACTACTGCC GCATAAACTA CGGTTATCCC
     2221 AAATTTAAGA GAAAGCAATA AAGCATCAgc atgcAGGCTA GGGCACAGCA AGGTCTTCTG
     2281 AAATTCATGT TTTTTTTTTT TTTACTCTGC ATTGCAGTCT CCGCTCTTAT TTAGTTTTGC
     2341 TTTACGTAAG GTCTCGTTGC TGCCATAAAA TAAGCTCTAG TGgctagcAT GAAAAAGCCT
     2401 GAACTCACCG CGACGTCTGT CGAGAAGTTT CTGATCGAAA AGTTCGACAG CGTCTCCGAC
     2461 CTGATGCAGC TCTCGGAGGG CGAAGAATCT CGTGCTTTCA GCTTCGATGT AGGAGGGCGT
     2521 GGATATGTCC TGCGGGTAAA TAGCTGCGCC GATGGTTTCT ACAAAGATCG TTATGTTTAT
     2581 CGGCACTTTG CATCGGCCGC GCTCCCGATT CCGGAAGTGC TTGACATTGG GGAATTtAGC
     2641 GAGAGCCTGA CCTATTGCAT CTCCCGCCGT GCACAGGGTG TCACGTTGCA AGACCTGCCT
     2701 GAAACCGAAC TGCCCGCTGT TCTGCAGCCG GTCGCGGAGG CaATGGATGC GATCGCTGCG
     2761 GCCGATCTTA GCCAGACGAG CGGGTTCGGC CCATTCGGAC CGCAAGGAAT CGGTCAATAC
     2821 ACTACATGGC GTGATTTtAT ATGCGCGATT GCTGATCCCC ATGTGTATCA CTGGCAAACT
     2881 GTGATGGACG ACACCGTCAG TGCGTCCGTC GCGCAGGCTC TCGATGAGCT GATGCTTTGG
     2941 GCCGAGGACT GCCCCGAAGT CCGGCACCTC GTGCACGCGG ATTTCGGCTC CAACAATGTC
     3001 CTGACGGACA ATGGCCGCAT AACAGCGGTC ATTGACTGGA GCGAGGCGAT GTTCGGGGAT
     3061 TCCCAATACG AGGTCGCCAA CATCTTCTTC TGGAGGCCGT GGTTGGCTTG TATGGAGCAG
     3121 CAGACGCGCT ACTTCGAGCG GAGGCATCCG GAGCTTGCAG GATCGCCtCG GCTCCGGGCG
     3181 TATATGCTCC GCATTGGTCT TGACCAACTC TATCAGAGCT TGGTTGACGG CAATTTCGAT
     3241 GATGCAGCTT GGGCGCAGGG TCGATGCGAC GCAATCGTCC GATCCGGAGC CGGGACTGTC
     3301 GGGCGTACAC AAATCGCCCG CAGAAGCGCG GCCGTCTGGA CCGATGGCTG TGTAGAAGTA
     3361 CTCGCCGATA GTGGAAACCG ACGCCCCAGC ACTCGTCCGA GGGCAAAGGA ATAGctcgag
     3421 TGCCCATTTA GTTGGCTTTT CCCTTGTCTC GTGTCTTTTC CGTGGAAAGG TTCCCGGAGT
     3481 AATCTGATGG CACAGCAGGG AGGTGCGCCT GCAGGTTGGT TAGGAAGGGG GGATGATGTA
     3541 AAAGAAGAAA ATGGGGGGAT TCGAGCCCCG CACAGGTCTC TCAAATTGGA TGCATAGCTT
     3601 GAGTATTCTA TAGTGTCACC TAAATAGCTT GGCGTAATCA TGGTCATAGC TGTTTCCTGT
     3661 GTGAAATTGT TATCCGCTCA CAATTCCACA CAACATACGA GCCGGAAGCA TAAAGTGTAA
     3721 AGCCTGGGGT GCCTAATGAG TGAGCTAACT CACATTAATT GCGTTGCGCT CACTGCCCGC
     3781 TTTCCAGTCG GGAAACCTGT CGTGCCAGCT GCATTAATGA ATCGGCCAAC GCGCGGGGAG
     3841 AGGCGGTTTG CGTATTGGGC GCTCTTCCGC TTCCTCGCTC ACTGACTCGC TGCGCTCGGT
     3901 CGTTCGGCTG CGGCGAGCGG TATCAGCTCA CTCAAAGGCG GTAATACGGT TATCCACAGA
     3961 ATCAGGGGAT AACGCAGGAA AGAACATGTG AGCAAAAGGC CAGCAAAAGG CCAGGAACCG
     4021 TAAAAAGGCC GCGTTGCTGG CGTTTTTCCA TAGGCTCCGC CCCCCTGACG AGCATCACAA
     4081 AAATCGACGC TCAAGTCAGA GGTGGCGAAA CCCGACAGGA CTATAAAGAT ACCAGGCGTT
     4141 TCCCCCTGGA AGCTCCCTCG TGCGCTCTCC TGTTCCGACC CTGCCGCTTA CCGGATACCT
     4201 GTCCGCCTTT CTCCCTTCGG GAAGCGTGGC GCTTTCTCAT AGCTCACGCT GTAGGTATCT
     4261 CAGTTCGGTG TAGGTCGTTC GCTCCAAGCT GGGCTGTGTG CACGAACCCC CCGTTCAGCC
     4321 CGACCGCTGC GCCTTATCCG GTAACTATCG TCTTGAGTCC AACCCGGTAA GACACGACTT
     4381 ATCGCCACTG GCAGCAGCCA CTGGTAACAG GATTAGCAGA GCGAGGTATG TAGGCGGTGC
     4441 TACAGAGTTC TTGAAGTGGT GGCCTAACTA CGGCTACACT AGAAGAACAG TATTTGGTAT
     4501 CTGCGCTCTG CTGAAGCCAG TTACCTTCGG AAAAAGAGTT GGTAGCTCTT GATCCGGCAA
     4561 ACAAACCACC GCTGGTAGCG GTGGTTTTTT TGTTTGCAAG CAGCAGATTA CGCGCAGAAA
     4621 AAAAGGATCT CAAGAAGATC CTTTGATCTT TTCTACGGGG TCTGACGCTC AGTGGAACGA
     4681 AAACTCACGT TAAGGGATTT TGGTCATGAG ATTATCAAAA AGGATCTTCA CCTAGATCCT
     4741 TTTAAATTAA AAATGAAGTT TTAAATCAAT CTAAAGTATA TATGAGTAAA CTTGGTCTGA
     4801 CAGTTACCAA TGCTTAATCA GTGAGGCACC TATCTCAGCG ATCTGTCTAT TTCGTTCATC
     4861 CATAGTTGCC TGACTCCCCG TCGTGTAGAT AACTACGATA CGGGAGGGCT TACCATCTGG
     4921 CCCCAGTGCT GCAATGATAC CGCGAGACCC ACGCTCACCG GCTCCAGATT TATCAGCAAT
     4981 AAACCAGCCA GCCGGAAGGG CCGAGCGCAG AAGTGGTCCT GCAACTTTAT CCGCCTCCAT
     5041 CCAGTCTATT AATTGTTGCC GGGAAGCTAG AGTAAGTAGT TCGCCAGTTA ATAGTTTGCG
     5101 CAACGTTGTT GCCATTGCTA CAGGCATCGT GGTGTCACGC TCGTCGTTTG GTATGGCTTC
     5161 ATTCAGCTCC GGTTCCCAAC GATCAAGGCG AGTTACATGA TCCCCCATGT TGTGCAAAAA
     5221 AGCGGTTAGC TCCTTCGGTC CTCCGATCGT TGTCAGAAGT AAGTTGGCCG CAGTGTTATC
     5281 ACTCATGGTT ATGGCAGCAC TGCATAATTC TCTTACTGTC ATGCCATCCG TAAGATGCTT
     5341 TTCTGTGACT GGTGAGTACT CAACCAAGTC ATTCTGAGAA TAGTGTATGC GGCGACCGAG
     5401 TTGCTCTTGC CCGGCGTCAA TACGGGATAA TACCGCGCCA CATAGCAGAA CTTTAAAAGT
     5461 GCTCATCATT GGAAAACGTT CTTCGGGGCG AAAACTCTCA AGGATCTTAC CGCTGTTGAG
     5521 ATCCAGTTCG ATGTAACCCA CTCGTGCACC CAACTGATCT TCAGCATCTT TTACTTTCAC
     5581 CAGCGTTTCT GGGTGAGCAA AAACAGGAAG GCAAAATGCC GCAAAAAAGG GAATAAGGGC
     5641 GACACGGAAA TGTTGAATAC TCATACTCTT CCTTTTTCAA TATTATTGAA GCATTTATCA
     5701 GGGTTATTGT CTCATGAGCG GATACATATT TGAATGTATT TAGAAAAATA AACAAATAGG
     5761 GGTTCCGCGC ACATTTCCCC GAAAAGTGCC ACCTGATGCG GTGTGAAATA CCGCACAGAT
     5821 GCGTAAGGAG AAAATACCGC ATCAGGAAAT TGTAAGCGTT AATATTTTGT TAAAATTCGC
     5881 GTTAAATTTT TGTTAAATCA GCTCATTTTT TAACCAATAG GCCGAAATCG GCAAAATCCC
     5941 TTATAAATCA AAAGAATAGA CCGAGATAGG GTNNNNNNNN NNNNNNNNNN NNNNNNNNNN
     6001 NNNNNNNNNA AAGAACGTGG ACTCCAACGT CAAAGGNNNN NNNNNNNNNN NNNNNNNNNN
     6061 NNNNNNNNNN NNNNNNNNNN NNNNNTNNNN NNNNNNNNNN NNNNNNNNNN NNNNNNNNNN
     6121 NNNNNNNNNN NNNNNNNNNN NNNNNNNNNN NNNNNNNNNN NNNNNNNNNN NNNNNNNGNN
     6181 NNNNNNNNNN NNNNNNNNNN NNNNNNNNNN NNNNNNNNNN NNNNNNNNNN NNNNNNNNNN
     6241 NNNNNNNNNN NNNNNNNNNN NNNNNNNNNN NNNNNNNNNN NNNNNNNNNN NNNNNNNNNN
     6301 NNCCATTCGC CATTCAGGCT GCGCAACTGT TGGGAAGGGC GATCGGTGCG GGCCTCTTCG
     6361 CTATTACGCC AGCTGGCGAA AGGGGGATGT GCTGCAAGGC GATTAAGTTG GGTAACGCCA
     6421 GGGTTTTCCC AGTCACGACG TTGTAAAACG ACGGCCAGTG AATTGTAATA CGACTCACTA
     6481 TA     
//
