# Supplementary material for: A toolkit enabling efficient, scalable and reproducible gene tagging in trypanosomatids
Source: Open Biol. 2015 Jan 7;5(1):140197. doi: 10.1098/rsob.140197 (PMC4313374; doi:10.1098/rsob.140197)
Supplement: Supplementary data [file rsob140197supp1.zip › Supplementary data/vector sequences/pPOTv2 B-Ty-YFP-Ty-Blast.gb]

LOCUS       pPOTv2_blast            5669 bp ds-DNA     linear       02-OCT-2014
DEFINITION  .
ACCESSION   
VERSION     
SOURCE      .
  ORGANISM  .
COMMENT     
COMMENT     ApEinfo:methylated:1
FEATURES             Location/Qualifiers
     primer_bind     5629..5646
                     /label=M13-fwd
     primer_bind     complement(2826..2846)
                     /label=M13-rev
     primer_bind     complement(2795..2820)
                     /label=SP6
     rep_origin      complement(3214..3896)
                     /label=ColE1 origin
     rep_origin      complement(5166..5472)
                     /label=F1 ori
     CDS             complement(5490..5558)
                     /label=LacZ alpha
     misc_binding    complement(2852..2874)
                     /label=LacO
     CDS             complement(3994..4653)
                     /label=AmpR
     protein_bind    923..952
                     /label=Ty epitope
     protein_bind    1679..1708
                     /label=Ty epitope(1)
     CDS             join(959..1648,1650..1652)
                     /label=YFP ORF
     3'UTR           570..718
                     /label=Ald 3'UTR (short)
     3'UTR           2608..2756
                     /label=Ald 3'UTR (short)(1)
     5'UTR           2075..2202
                     /label=actin 5'UTR
     3'UTR           1718..2068
                     /label=PFR2 3'UTR
     5'UTR           join(725..744,746..913)
                     /label=aldolase 5'UTR
     CDS             join(171..442,444..481,483..563)
                     /label=BlastR
     CDS             join(2209..2480,2482..2519,2521..2601)
                     /label=BlastR(1)
     5'UTR           36..164
                     /label=actin 5'UTR(1)
ORIGIN
        1 GGGCGAATTG GGCCCgtata atgcagacct gctgcAAGCT AGGGGCACAG CAAGGTCTTC
       61 TGAAATTCAT GTTTTTTTTT TTTTTACTCT GCATTGCAGT CTCCGCTCTT ATTTAGTTTT
      121 GCTTTACGTA AGGTCTCGTT GCTGCCATAA AATAAGCTCT AGTGgaattc ATGCCTTTGT
      181 CTCAAGAAGA ATCCACCCTC ATTGAAAGAG CAACGGCTAC AATCAACAGC ATCCCCATCT
      241 CTGAAGACTA CAGCGTCGCC AGCGCAGCTC TCTCTAGCGA CGGCCGCATC TTCACTGGTG
      301 TCAATGTATA TCATTTTACT GGGGGACCTT GTGCAGAACT CGTGGTGCTG GGCACTGCTG
      361 CTGCTGCGGC AGCTGGCAAC CTGACTTGTA TCGTCGCGAT CGGAAATGAG AACAGGGGCA
      421 TCTTGAGCCC CTGCGGACGG TGcCGACAGG TGCTTCTCGA TCTGCATCCT GGGATCAAAG
      481 CcATAGTGAA GGACAGTGAT GGACAGCCGA CGGCAGTTGG GATTCGTGAA TTGCTGCCCT
      541 CTGGTTATGT GTGGGAGGGC TAAccatggT GCCCATTTAG TTGGCTTTTC CCTTGTCTCG
      601 TGTCTTTTCC GTGGAAAGGT TCCCGGAGTA ATCTGATGGC ACAGCAGGGA GGTGCGCCTG
      661 CAGGTTGGTT AGGAAGGGGG GATGATGTAA AAGAAGAAAA TGGGGGGATT CGAGCCCCac
      721 gcgtTGCTCA AGCTGTGTAG CGCAgGCGTT TCCTTACATA TTTCTCTAAC AGGCACGGAA
      781 GCCTAACAAA TACACTTGGC TTATTTTTTT GCCCCCTCAT GTCTTGTACA AATATTTGCG
      841 ATAGCTTAGC TATCAGCCAC ATTAATCAAA CAAGTATACC AACAAGCCCG AAAACAGAAA
      901 CTCAACTGCA ACGaagcttA TGGAGGTCCA TACTAACCAA GATCCACTTG ACACTAGTGT
      961 GAGCAAGGGC GAGGAGCTGT TCACCGGGGT GGTGCCCATC CTGGTCGAGC TGGACGGCGA
     1021 CGTAAACGGC CACAAGTTCA GCGTGTCCGG CGAGGGCGAG GGCGATGCCA CCTACGGCAA
     1081 GCTGACCCTG AAGTTCATCT GCACCACCGG CAAGCTGCCC GTGCCCTGGC CCACCCTCGT
     1141 GACCACCTTC GGCTACGGCC TGCAGTGCTT CGCCCGCTAC CCCGACCACA TGAAGCAGCA
     1201 CGACTTCTTC AAGTCCGCCA TGCCCGAAGG CTACGTCCAG GAGCGCACCA TCTTCTTCAA
     1261 GGACGACGGC AACTACAAGA CCCGCGCCGA GGTGAAGTTC GAGGGCGACA CCCTGGTGAA
     1321 CCGCATCGAG CTGAAGGGCA TCGACTTCAA GGAGGACGGC AACATCCTGG GGCACAAGCT
     1381 GGAGTACAAC TACAACAGCC ACAACGTCTA TATCATGGCC GACAAGCAGA AGAACGGCAT
     1441 CAAGGTGAAC TTCAAGATCC GCCACAACAT CGAGGACGGC AGCGTGCAGC TCGCCGACCA
     1501 CTACCAGCAG AACACCCCCA TCGGCGACGG CCCCGTGCTG CTGCCCGACA ACCACTACCT
     1561 GAGCTACCAG TCCGCCCTGA GCAAAGACCC CAACGAGAAG CGCGATCACA TGGTCCTGCT
     1621 GGAGTTCGTG ACCGCCGCCG GGATCACTcT CGGCATGGAC GAGCTGTACA AGtctagAGA
     1681 GGTCCATACT AACCAAGATC CACTTGACTA AggatccCGC TGCGCTTAAA TGTCTTTCAT
     1741 TATAATCAAT GTATAACCTT TATGTAGTAT TTCAATCTAT GCCGCTGTGT ACGTGCACTG
     1801 CGGTGCCTAT CCTTCGGCAT TAGAGAGTCA CTGTTTGTGT AGATCGTAGC TGCATGTCTG
     1861 ACATCTGGTT CATTAGTGCC GTTTTGAGTC TGCACTGTTG TGCAACTTGA TATTCATCAC
     1921 TGCACACCAA CCGTGTGTTT CCTCCTTTGG GTGCACCCTT TAATCCTTGT CTTCTCCTTT
     1981 TTTGTCTCTT TCCCCCTCGA AAAGGTGTCA AACTACTGCC GCATAAACTA CGGTTATCCC
     2041 AAATTTAAGA GAAAGCAATA AAGCATCAgc atgcAGGCTA GGGCACAGCA AGGTCTTCTG
     2101 AAATTCATGT TTTTTTTTTT TTTACTCTGC ATTGCAGTCT CCGCTCTTAT TTAGTTTTGC
     2161 TTTACGTAAG GTCTCGTTGC TGCCATAAAA TAAGCTCTAG TGgctagcAT GCCTTTGTCT
     2221 CAAGAAGAAT CCACCCTCAT TGAAAGAGCA ACGGCTACAA TCAACAGCAT CCCCATCTCT
     2281 GAAGACTACA GCGTCGCCAG CGCAGCTCTC TCTAGCGACG GCCGCATCTT CACTGGTGTC
     2341 AATGTATATC ATTTTACTGG GGGACCTTGT GCAGAACTCG TGGTGCTGGG CACTGCTGCT
     2401 GCTGCGGCAG CTGGCAACCT GACTTGTATC GTCGCGATCG GAAATGAGAA CAGGGGCATC
     2461 TTGAGCCCCT GCGGACGGTG cCGACAGGTG CTTCTCGATC TGCATCCTGG GATCAAAGCc
     2521 ATAGTGAAGG ACAGTGATGG ACAGCCGACG GCAGTTGGGA TTCGTGAATT GCTGCCCTCT
     2581 GGTTATGTGT GGGAGGGCTA ActcgagTGC CCATTTAGTT GGCTTTTCCC TTGTCTCGTG
     2641 TCTTTTCCGT GGAAAGGTTC CCGGAGTAAT CTGATGGCAC AGCAGGGAGG TGCGCCTGCA
     2701 GGTTGGTTAG GAAGGGGGGA TGATGTAAAA GAAGAAAATG GGGGGATTCG AGCCCCGCAC
     2761 AGGTCTCTCA AATTGGATGC ATAGCTTGAG TATTCTATAG TGTCACCTAA ATAGCTTGGC
     2821 GTAATCATGG TCATAGCTGT TTCCTGTGTG AAATTGTTAT CCGCTCACAA TTCCACACAA
     2881 CATACGAGCC GGAAGCATAA AGTGTAAAGC CTGGGGTGCC TAATGAGTGA GCTAACTCAC
     2941 ATTAATTGCG TTGCGCTCAC TGCCCGCTTT CCAGTCGGGA AACCTGTCGT GCCAGCTGCA
     3001 TTAATGAATC GGCCAACGCG CGGGGAGAGG CGGTTTGCGT ATTGGGCGCT CTTCCGCTTC
     3061 CTCGCTCACT GACTCGCTGC GCTCGGTCGT TCGGCTGCGG CGAGCGGTAT CAGCTCACTC
     3121 AAAGGCGGTA ATACGGTTAT CCACAGAATC AGGGGATAAC GCAGGAAAGA ACATGTGAGC
     3181 AAAAGGCCAG CAAAAGGCCA GGAACCGTAA AAAGGCCGCG TTGCTGGCGT TTTTCCATAG
     3241 GCTCCGCCCC CCTGACGAGC ATCACAAAAA TCGACGCTCA AGTCAGAGGT GGCGAAACCC
     3301 GACAGGACTA TAAAGATACC AGGCGTTTCC CCCTGGAAGC TCCCTCGTGC GCTCTCCTGT
     3361 TCCGACCCTG CCGCTTACCG GATACCTGTC CGCCTTTCTC CCTTCGGGAA GCGTGGCGCT
     3421 TTCTCATAGC TCACGCTGTA GGTATCTCAG TTCGGTGTAG GTCGTTCGCT CCAAGCTGGG
     3481 CTGTGTGCAC GAACCCCCCG TTCAGCCCGA CCGCTGCGCC TTATCCGGTA ACTATCGTCT
     3541 TGAGTCCAAC CCGGTAAGAC ACGACTTATC GCCACTGGCA GCAGCCACTG GTAACAGGAT
     3601 TAGCAGAGCG AGGTATGTAG GCGGTGCTAC AGAGTTCTTG AAGTGGTGGC CTAACTACGG
     3661 CTACACTAGA AGAACAGTAT TTGGTATCTG CGCTCTGCTG AAGCCAGTTA CCTTCGGAAA
     3721 AAGAGTTGGT AGCTCTTGAT CCGGCAAACA AACCACCGCT GGTAGCGGTG GTTTTTTTGT
     3781 TTGCAAGCAG CAGATTACGC GCAGAAAAAA AGGATCTCAA GAAGATCCTT TGATCTTTTC
     3841 TACGGGGTCT GACGCTCAGT GGAACGAAAA CTCACGTTAA GGGATTTTGG TCATGAGATT
     3901 ATCAAAAAGG ATCTTCACCT AGATCCTTTT AAATTAAAAA TGAAGTTTTA AATCAATCTA
     3961 AAGTATATAT GAGTAAACTT GGTCTGACAG TTACCAATGC TTAATCAGTG AGGCACCTAT
     4021 CTCAGCGATC TGTCTATTTC GTTCATCCAT AGTTGCCTGA CTCCCCGTCG TGTAGATAAC
     4081 TACGATACGG GAGGGCTTAC CATCTGGCCC CAGTGCTGCA ATGATACCGC GAGACCCACG
     4141 CTCACCGGCT CCAGATTTAT CAGCAATAAA CCAGCCAGCC GGAAGGGCCG AGCGCAGAAG
     4201 TGGTCCTGCA ACTTTATCCG CCTCCATCCA GTCTATTAAT TGTTGCCGGG AAGCTAGAGT
     4261 AAGTAGTTCG CCAGTTAATA GTTTGCGCAA CGTTGTTGCC ATTGCTACAG GCATCGTGGT
     4321 GTCACGCTCG TCGTTTGGTA TGGCTTCATT CAGCTCCGGT TCCCAACGAT CAAGGCGAGT
     4381 TACATGATCC CCCATGTTGT GCAAAAAAGC GGTTAGCTCC TTCGGTCCTC CGATCGTTGT
     4441 CAGAAGTAAG TTGGCCGCAG TGTTATCACT CATGGTTATG GCAGCACTGC ATAATTCTCT
     4501 TACTGTCATG CCATCCGTAA GATGCTTTTC TGTGACTGGT GAGTACTCAA CCAAGTCATT
     4561 CTGAGAATAG TGTATGCGGC GACCGAGTTG CTCTTGCCCG GCGTCAATAC GGGATAATAC
     4621 CGCGCCACAT AGCAGAACTT TAAAAGTGCT CATCATTGGA AAACGTTCTT CGGGGCGAAA
     4681 ACTCTCAAGG ATCTTACCGC TGTTGAGATC CAGTTCGATG TAACCCACTC GTGCACCCAA
     4741 CTGATCTTCA GCATCTTTTA CTTTCACCAG CGTTTCTGGG TGAGCAAAAA CAGGAAGGCA
     4801 AAATGCCGCA AAAAAGGGAA TAAGGGCGAC ACGGAAATGT TGAATACTCA TACTCTTCCT
     4861 TTTTCAATAT TATTGAAGCA TTTATCAGGG TTATTGTCTC ATGAGCGGAT ACATATTTGA
     4921 ATGTATTTAG AAAAATAAAC AAATAGGGGT TCCGCGCACA TTTCCCCGAA AAGTGCCACC
     4981 TGATGCGGTG TGAAATACCG CACAGATGCG TAAGGAGAAA ATACCGCATC AGGAAATTGT
     5041 AAGCGTTAAT ATTTTGTTAA AATTCGCGTT AAATTTTTGT TAAATCAGCT CATTTTTTAA
     5101 CCAATAGGCC GAAATCGGCA AAATCCCTTA TAAATCAAAA GAATAGACCG AGATAGGGTN
     5161 NNNNNNNNNN NNNNNNNNNN NNNNNNNNNN NNNNNNAAAG AACGTGGACT CCAACGTCAA
     5221 AGGNNNNNNN NNNNNNNNNN NNNNNNNNNN NNNNNNNNNN NNNNNNNNNN NNTNNNNNNN
     5281 NNNNNNNNNN NNNNNNNNNN NNNNNNNNNN NNNNNNNNNN NNNNNNNNNN NNNNNNNNNN
     5341 NNNNNNNNNN NNNNNNNNNN NNNNGNNNNN NNNNNNNNNN NNNNNNNNNN NNNNNNNNNN
     5401 NNNNNNNNNN NNNNNNNNNN NNNNNNNNNN NNNNNNNNNN NNNNNNNNNN NNNNNNNNNN
     5461 NNNNNNNNNN NNNNNNNNNN NNNNNNNNNC CATTCGCCAT TCAGGCTGCG CAACTGTTGG
     5521 GAAGGGCGAT CGGTGCGGGC CTCTTCGCTA TTACGCCAGC TGGCGAAAGG GGGATGTGCT
     5581 GCAAGGCGAT TAAGTTGGGT AACGCCAGGG TTTTCCCAGT CACGACGTTG TAAAACGACG
     5641 GCCAGTGAAT TGTAATACGA CTCACTATA   
//
