# Supplementary material for: A toolkit enabling efficient, scalable and reproducible gene tagging in trypanosomatids
Source: Open Biol. 2015 Jan 7;5(1):140197. doi: 10.1098/rsob.140197 (PMC4313374; doi:10.1098/rsob.140197)
Supplement: Supplementary data [file rsob140197supp1.zip › Supplementary data/vector sequences/pPOTv2 B-Ty-YFP-Ty-H.gb]

LOCUS       pPOTv2_B_Ty_YFP_        6302 bp ds-DNA     circular     07-FEB-2014
DEFINITION  .
ACCESSION   
VERSION     
SOURCE      .
  ORGANISM  .
COMMENT     
COMMENT     
COMMENT     ApEinfo:methylated:1
FEATURES             Location/Qualifiers
     3'UTR           570..718
                     /label=Ald3'UTR (short)
                     /ApEinfo_fwdcolor=#00ff80
                     /ApEinfo_revcolor=green
                     /ApEinfo_graphicformat=arrow_data {{0 1 2 0 0 -1} {} 0}
                     width 5 offset 0
     CDS             2209..3234
                     /label=HygR
                     /ApEinfo_fwdcolor=cyan
                     /ApEinfo_revcolor=green
                     /ApEinfo_graphicformat=arrow_data {{0 1 2 0 0 -1} {} 0}
                     width 5 offset 0
     5'UTR           36..164
                     /label=Actin 5'
                     /ApEinfo_fwdcolor=#bfbfbf
                     /ApEinfo_revcolor=#bfbfbf
                     /ApEinfo_graphicformat=arrow_data {{0 1 2 0 0 -1} {} 0}
                     width 5 offset 0
     5'UTR           join(725..744,746..913)
                     /label=Aldolase 5'
                     /ApEinfo_fwdcolor=#999999
                     /ApEinfo_revcolor=#bfbfbf
                     /ApEinfo_graphicformat=arrow_data {{0 1 2 0 0 -1} {} 0}
                     width 5 offset 0
     primer_bind     953..968
                     /label=#164
                     /ApEinfo_fwdcolor=#808080
                     /ApEinfo_revcolor=#808080
                     /ApEinfo_graphicformat=arrow_data {{0 1 2 0 0 -1} {} 0}
                     width 5 offset 0
     primer_bind     complement(3390..3409)
                     /label=#162
                     /ApEinfo_fwdcolor=#808080
                     /ApEinfo_revcolor=#808080
                     /ApEinfo_graphicformat=arrow_data {{0 1 2 0 0 -1} {} 0}
                     width 5 offset 0
     sig_peptide     923..952
                     /label=TY epitope
                     /ApEinfo_fwdcolor=#d6394b
                     /ApEinfo_revcolor=#d6394b
                     /ApEinfo_graphicformat=arrow_data {{0 1 2 0 0 -1} {} 0}
                     width 5 offset 0
     CDS             join(959..1648,1650..1672)
                     /label=YFP(no ATG)
                     /ApEinfo_fwdcolor=yellow
                     /ApEinfo_revcolor=yellow
                     /ApEinfo_graphicformat=arrow_data {{0 1 2 0 0 -1} {} 0}
                     width 5 offset 0
     sig_peptide     1679..1708
                     /label=TY epitope(1)
                     /ApEinfo_label=TY epitope
                     /ApEinfo_fwdcolor=#d6394b
                     /ApEinfo_revcolor=#d6394b
                     /ApEinfo_graphicformat=arrow_data {{0 1 2 0 0 -1} {} 0}
                     width 5 offset 0
     3'UTR           join(1718..1729,1731..1913,1915..2068)
                     /label=PFR2 IGS
                     /ApEinfo_fwdcolor=cyan
                     /ApEinfo_revcolor=cyan
                     /ApEinfo_graphicformat=arrow_data {{0 1 2 0 0 -1} {} 0}
                     width 5 offset 0
     3'UTR           3241..3389
                     /label=Ald3'UTR (short)(1)
                     /ApEinfo_label=Ald3'UTR (short)
                     /ApEinfo_fwdcolor=#00ff80
                     /ApEinfo_revcolor=green
                     /ApEinfo_graphicformat=arrow_data {{0 1 2 0 0 -1} {} 0}
                     width 5 offset 0
     CDS             171..563
                     /label=BlastR
                     /ApEinfo_fwdcolor=cyan
                     /ApEinfo_revcolor=green
                     /ApEinfo_graphicformat=arrow_data {{0 1 2 0 0 -1} {} 0}
                     width 5 offset 0
     5'UTR           2075..2202
                     /label=Actin 5'(1)
                     /ApEinfo_label=Actin 5'
                     /ApEinfo_fwdcolor=#999999
                     /ApEinfo_revcolor=#bfbfbf
                     /ApEinfo_graphicformat=arrow_data {{0 1 2 0 0 -1} {} 0}
                     width 5 offset 0
     primer_bind     16..35
                     /label=#161
                     /ApEinfo_fwdcolor=#808080
                     /ApEinfo_revcolor=#808080
                     /ApEinfo_graphicformat=arrow_data {{0 1 2 0 0 -1} {} 0}
                     width 5 offset 0
     primer_bind     6262..6279
                     /label=M13-fwd
                     /ApEinfo_fwdcolor=cyan
                     /ApEinfo_revcolor=green
                     /ApEinfo_graphicformat=arrow_data {{0 1 2 0 0 -1} {} 0}
                     width 5 offset 0
     primer_bind     complement(3459..3479)
                     /label=M13-rev
                     /ApEinfo_fwdcolor=cyan
                     /ApEinfo_revcolor=green
                     /ApEinfo_graphicformat=arrow_data {{0 1 2 0 0 -1} {} 0}
                     width 5 offset 0
     primer_bind     join(6278..6302,1..3)
                     /label=T7
                     /ApEinfo_fwdcolor=cyan
                     /ApEinfo_revcolor=green
                     /ApEinfo_graphicformat=arrow_data {{0 1 2 0 0 -1} {} 0}
                     width 5 offset 0
     primer_bind     complement(3428..3453)
                     /label=SP6
                     /ApEinfo_fwdcolor=cyan
                     /ApEinfo_revcolor=green
                     /ApEinfo_graphicformat=arrow_data {{0 1 2 0 0 -1} {} 0}
                     width 5 offset 0
     rep_origin      complement(3847..4529)
                     /label=ColE1 origin
                     /ApEinfo_fwdcolor=gray50
                     /ApEinfo_revcolor=gray50
                     /ApEinfo_graphicformat=arrow_data {{0 1 2 0 0 -1} {} 0}
                     width 5 offset 0
     rep_origin      complement(5799..6105)
                     /label=F1 ori
                     /ApEinfo_fwdcolor=gray50
                     /ApEinfo_revcolor=gray50
                     /ApEinfo_graphicformat=arrow_data {{0 1 2 0 0 -1} {} 0}
                     width 5 offset 0
     CDS             complement(6123..6191)
                     /label=LacZ alpha
                     /ApEinfo_fwdcolor=#6495ed
                     /ApEinfo_revcolor=#6495ed
                     /ApEinfo_graphicformat=arrow_data {{0 1 2 0 0 -1} {} 0}
                     width 5 offset 0
     misc_binding    complement(3485..3507)
                     /label=LacO
                     /ApEinfo_fwdcolor=#6495ed
                     /ApEinfo_revcolor=#6495ed
                     /ApEinfo_graphicformat=arrow_data {{0 1 2 0 0 -1} {} 0}
                     width 5 offset 0
     CDS             complement(4627..5286)
                     /label=AmpR
                     /ApEinfo_fwdcolor=yellow
                     /ApEinfo_revcolor=yellow
                     /ApEinfo_graphicformat=arrow_data {{0 1 2 0 0 -1} {} 0}
                     width 5 offset 0
     primer_bind     complement(1653..1672)
                     /label=#163
                     /ApEinfo_fwdcolor=#808080
                     /ApEinfo_revcolor=#808080
                     /ApEinfo_graphicformat=arrow_data {{0 1 2 0 0 -1} {} 0}
                     width 5 offset 0
ORIGIN
        1 GGGCGAATTG GGCCCgtata atgcagacct gctgcAAGCT AGGGGCACAG CAAGGTCTTC
       61 TGAAATTCAT GTTTTTTTTT TTTTTACTCT GCATTGCAGT CTCCGCTCTT ATTTAGTTTT
      121 GCTTTACGTA AGGTCTCGTT GCTGCCATAA AATAAGCTCT AGTGgaattc ATGCCTTTGT
      181 CTCAAGAAGA ATCCACCCTC ATTGAAAGAG CAACGGCTAC AATCAACAGC ATCCCCATCT
      241 CTGAAGACTA CAGCGTCGCC AGCGCAGCTC TCTCTAGCGA CGGCCGCATC TTCACTGGTG
      301 TCAATGTATA TCATTTTACT GGGGGACCTT GTGCAGAACT CGTGGTGCTG GGCACTGCTG
      361 CTGCTGCGGC AGCTGGCAAC CTGACTTGTA TCGTCGCGAT CGGAAATGAG AACAGGGGCA
      421 TCTTGAGCCC CTGCGGACGG TGcCGACAGG TGCTTCTCGA TCTGCATCCT GGGATCAAAG
      481 CcATAGTGAA GGACAGTGAT GGACAGCCGA CGGCAGTTGG GATTCGTGAA TTGCTGCCCT
      541 CTGGTTATGT GTGGGAGGGC TAAccatggT GCCCATTTAG TTGGCTTTTC CCTTGTCTCG
      601 TGTCTTTTCC GTGGAAAGGT TCCCGGAGTA ATCTGATGGC ACAGCAGGGA GGTGCGCCTG
      661 CAGGTTGGTT AGGAAGGGGG GATGATGTAA AAGAAGAAAA TGGGGGGATT CGAGCCCCac
      721 gcgtTGCTCA AGCTGTGTAG CGCAgGCGTT TCCTTACATA TTTCTCTAAC AGGCACGGAA
      781 GCCTAACAAA TACACTTGGC TTATTTTTTT GCCCCCTCAT GTCTTGTACA AATATTTGCG
      841 ATAGCTTAGC TATCAGCCAC ATTAATCAAA CAAGTATACC AACAAGCCCG AAAACAGAAA
      901 CTCAACTGCA ACGaagcttA TGGAGGTCCA TACTAACCAA GATCCACTTG ACACTAGTGT
      961 GAGCAAGGGC GAGGAGCTGT TCACCGGGGT GGTGCCCATC CTGGTCGAGC TGGACGGCGA
     1021 CGTAAACGGC CACAAGTTCA GCGTGTCCGG CGAGGGCGAG GGCGATGCCA CCTACGGCAA
     1081 GCTGACCCTG AAGTTCATCT GCACCACCGG CAAGCTGCCC GTGCCCTGGC CCACCCTCGT
     1141 GACCACCTTC GGCTACGGCC TGCAGTGCTT CGCCCGCTAC CCCGACCACA TGAAGCAGCA
     1201 CGACTTCTTC AAGTCCGCCA TGCCCGAAGG CTACGTCCAG GAGCGCACCA TCTTCTTCAA
     1261 GGACGACGGC AACTACAAGA CCCGCGCCGA GGTGAAGTTC GAGGGCGACA CCCTGGTGAA
     1321 CCGCATCGAG CTGAAGGGCA TCGACTTCAA GGAGGACGGC AACATCCTGG GGCACAAGCT
     1381 GGAGTACAAC TACAACAGCC ACAACGTCTA TATCATGGCC GACAAGCAGA AGAACGGCAT
     1441 CAAGGTGAAC TTCAAGATCC GCCACAACAT CGAGGACGGC AGCGTGCAGC TCGCCGACCA
     1501 CTACCAGCAG AACACCCCCA TCGGCGACGG CCCCGTGCTG CTGCCCGACA ACCACTACCT
     1561 GAGCTACCAG TCCGCCCTGA GCAAAGACCC CAACGAGAAG CGCGATCACA TGGTCCTGCT
     1621 GGAGTTCGTG ACCGCCGCCG GGATCACTcT CGGCATGGAC GAGCTGTACA AGtctagAGA
     1681 GGTCCATACT AACCAAGATC CACTTGACTA AggatccCGC TGCGCTTAAA TGTCTTTCAT
     1741 TATAATCAAT GTATAACCTT TATGTAGTAT TTCAATCTAT GCCGCTGTGT ACGTGCACTG
     1801 CGGTGCCTAT CCTTCGGCAT TAGAGAGTCA CTGTTTGTGT AGATCGTAGC TGCATGTCTG
     1861 ACATCTGGTT CATTAGTGCC GTTTTGAGTC TGCACTGTTG TGCAACTTGA TATTCATCAC
     1921 TGCACACCAA CCGTGTGTTT CCTCCTTTGG GTGCACCCTT TAATCCTTGT CTTCTCCTTT
     1981 TTTGTCTCTT TCCCCCTCGA AAAGGTGTCA AACTACTGCC GCATAAACTA CGGTTATCCC
     2041 AAATTTAAGA GAAAGCAATA AAGCATCAgc atgcAGGCTA GGGCACAGCA AGGTCTTCTG
     2101 AAATTCATGT TTTTTTTTTT TTTACTCTGC ATTGCAGTCT CCGCTCTTAT TTAGTTTTGC
     2161 TTTACGTAAG GTCTCGTTGC TGCCATAAAA TAAGCTCTAG TGgctagcAT GAAAAAGCCT
     2221 GAACTCACCG CGACGTCTGT CGAGAAGTTT CTGATCGAAA AGTTCGACAG CGTCTCCGAC
     2281 CTGATGCAGC TCTCGGAGGG CGAAGAATCT CGTGCTTTCA GCTTCGATGT AGGAGGGCGT
     2341 GGATATGTCC TGCGGGTAAA TAGCTGCGCC GATGGTTTCT ACAAAGATCG TTATGTTTAT
     2401 CGGCACTTTG CATCGGCCGC GCTCCCGATT CCGGAAGTGC TTGACATTGG GGAATTtAGC
     2461 GAGAGCCTGA CCTATTGCAT CTCCCGCCGT GCACAGGGTG TCACGTTGCA AGACCTGCCT
     2521 GAAACCGAAC TGCCCGCTGT TCTGCAGCCG GTCGCGGAGG CaATGGATGC GATCGCTGCG
     2581 GCCGATCTTA GCCAGACGAG CGGGTTCGGC CCATTCGGAC CGCAAGGAAT CGGTCAATAC
     2641 ACTACATGGC GTGATTTtAT ATGCGCGATT GCTGATCCCC ATGTGTATCA CTGGCAAACT
     2701 GTGATGGACG ACACCGTCAG TGCGTCCGTC GCGCAGGCTC TCGATGAGCT GATGCTTTGG
     2761 GCCGAGGACT GCCCCGAAGT CCGGCACCTC GTGCACGCGG ATTTCGGCTC CAACAATGTC
     2821 CTGACGGACA ATGGCCGCAT AACAGCGGTC ATTGACTGGA GCGAGGCGAT GTTCGGGGAT
     2881 TCCCAATACG AGGTCGCCAA CATCTTCTTC TGGAGGCCGT GGTTGGCTTG TATGGAGCAG
     2941 CAGACGCGCT ACTTCGAGCG GAGGCATCCG GAGCTTGCAG GATCGCCtCG GCTCCGGGCG
     3001 TATATGCTCC GCATTGGTCT TGACCAACTC TATCAGAGCT TGGTTGACGG CAATTTCGAT
     3061 GATGCAGCTT GGGCGCAGGG TCGATGCGAC GCAATCGTCC GATCCGGAGC CGGGACTGTC
     3121 GGGCGTACAC AAATCGCCCG CAGAAGCGCG GCCGTCTGGA CCGATGGCTG TGTAGAAGTA
     3181 CTCGCCGATA GTGGAAACCG ACGCCCCAGC ACTCGTCCGA GGGCAAAGGA ATAGctcgag
     3241 TGCCCATTTA GTTGGCTTTT CCCTTGTCTC GTGTCTTTTC CGTGGAAAGG TTCCCGGAGT
     3301 AATCTGATGG CACAGCAGGG AGGTGCGCCT GCAGGTTGGT TAGGAAGGGG GGATGATGTA
     3361 AAAGAAGAAA ATGGGGGGAT TCGAGCCCCG CACAGGTCTC TCAAATTGGA TGCATAGCTT
     3421 GAGTATTCTA TAGTGTCACC TAAATAGCTT GGCGTAATCA TGGTCATAGC TGTTTCCTGT
     3481 GTGAAATTGT TATCCGCTCA CAATTCCACA CAACATACGA GCCGGAAGCA TAAAGTGTAA
     3541 AGCCTGGGGT GCCTAATGAG TGAGCTAACT CACATTAATT GCGTTGCGCT CACTGCCCGC
     3601 TTTCCAGTCG GGAAACCTGT CGTGCCAGCT GCATTAATGA ATCGGCCAAC GCGCGGGGAG
     3661 AGGCGGTTTG CGTATTGGGC GCTCTTCCGC TTCCTCGCTC ACTGACTCGC TGCGCTCGGT
     3721 CGTTCGGCTG CGGCGAGCGG TATCAGCTCA CTCAAAGGCG GTAATACGGT TATCCACAGA
     3781 ATCAGGGGAT AACGCAGGAA AGAACATGTG AGCAAAAGGC CAGCAAAAGG CCAGGAACCG
     3841 TAAAAAGGCC GCGTTGCTGG CGTTTTTCCA TAGGCTCCGC CCCCCTGACG AGCATCACAA
     3901 AAATCGACGC TCAAGTCAGA GGTGGCGAAA CCCGACAGGA CTATAAAGAT ACCAGGCGTT
     3961 TCCCCCTGGA AGCTCCCTCG TGCGCTCTCC TGTTCCGACC CTGCCGCTTA CCGGATACCT
     4021 GTCCGCCTTT CTCCCTTCGG GAAGCGTGGC GCTTTCTCAT AGCTCACGCT GTAGGTATCT
     4081 CAGTTCGGTG TAGGTCGTTC GCTCCAAGCT GGGCTGTGTG CACGAACCCC CCGTTCAGCC
     4141 CGACCGCTGC GCCTTATCCG GTAACTATCG TCTTGAGTCC AACCCGGTAA GACACGACTT
     4201 ATCGCCACTG GCAGCAGCCA CTGGTAACAG GATTAGCAGA GCGAGGTATG TAGGCGGTGC
     4261 TACAGAGTTC TTGAAGTGGT GGCCTAACTA CGGCTACACT AGAAGAACAG TATTTGGTAT
     4321 CTGCGCTCTG CTGAAGCCAG TTACCTTCGG AAAAAGAGTT GGTAGCTCTT GATCCGGCAA
     4381 ACAAACCACC GCTGGTAGCG GTGGTTTTTT TGTTTGCAAG CAGCAGATTA CGCGCAGAAA
     4441 AAAAGGATCT CAAGAAGATC CTTTGATCTT TTCTACGGGG TCTGACGCTC AGTGGAACGA
     4501 AAACTCACGT TAAGGGATTT TGGTCATGAG ATTATCAAAA AGGATCTTCA CCTAGATCCT
     4561 TTTAAATTAA AAATGAAGTT TTAAATCAAT CTAAAGTATA TATGAGTAAA CTTGGTCTGA
     4621 CAGTTACCAA TGCTTAATCA GTGAGGCACC TATCTCAGCG ATCTGTCTAT TTCGTTCATC
     4681 CATAGTTGCC TGACTCCCCG TCGTGTAGAT AACTACGATA CGGGAGGGCT TACCATCTGG
     4741 CCCCAGTGCT GCAATGATAC CGCGAGACCC ACGCTCACCG GCTCCAGATT TATCAGCAAT
     4801 AAACCAGCCA GCCGGAAGGG CCGAGCGCAG AAGTGGTCCT GCAACTTTAT CCGCCTCCAT
     4861 CCAGTCTATT AATTGTTGCC GGGAAGCTAG AGTAAGTAGT TCGCCAGTTA ATAGTTTGCG
     4921 CAACGTTGTT GCCATTGCTA CAGGCATCGT GGTGTCACGC TCGTCGTTTG GTATGGCTTC
     4981 ATTCAGCTCC GGTTCCCAAC GATCAAGGCG AGTTACATGA TCCCCCATGT TGTGCAAAAA
     5041 AGCGGTTAGC TCCTTCGGTC CTCCGATCGT TGTCAGAAGT AAGTTGGCCG CAGTGTTATC
     5101 ACTCATGGTT ATGGCAGCAC TGCATAATTC TCTTACTGTC ATGCCATCCG TAAGATGCTT
     5161 TTCTGTGACT GGTGAGTACT CAACCAAGTC ATTCTGAGAA TAGTGTATGC GGCGACCGAG
     5221 TTGCTCTTGC CCGGCGTCAA TACGGGATAA TACCGCGCCA CATAGCAGAA CTTTAAAAGT
     5281 GCTCATCATT GGAAAACGTT CTTCGGGGCG AAAACTCTCA AGGATCTTAC CGCTGTTGAG
     5341 ATCCAGTTCG ATGTAACCCA CTCGTGCACC CAACTGATCT TCAGCATCTT TTACTTTCAC
     5401 CAGCGTTTCT GGGTGAGCAA AAACAGGAAG GCAAAATGCC GCAAAAAAGG GAATAAGGGC
     5461 GACACGGAAA TGTTGAATAC TCATACTCTT CCTTTTTCAA TATTATTGAA GCATTTATCA
     5521 GGGTTATTGT CTCATGAGCG GATACATATT TGAATGTATT TAGAAAAATA AACAAATAGG
     5581 GGTTCCGCGC ACATTTCCCC GAAAAGTGCC ACCTGATGCG GTGTGAAATA CCGCACAGAT
     5641 GCGTAAGGAG AAAATACCGC ATCAGGAAAT TGTAAGCGTT AATATTTTGT TAAAATTCGC
     5701 GTTAAATTTT TGTTAAATCA GCTCATTTTT TAACCAATAG GCCGAAATCG GCAAAATCCC
     5761 TTATAAATCA AAAGAATAGA CCGAGATAGG GTNNNNNNNN NNNNNNNNNN NNNNNNNNNN
     5821 NNNNNNNNNA AAGAACGTGG ACTCCAACGT CAAAGGNNNN NNNNNNNNNN NNNNNNNNNN
     5881 NNNNNNNNNN NNNNNNNNNN NNNNNTNNNN NNNNNNNNNN NNNNNNNNNN NNNNNNNNNN
     5941 NNNNNNNNNN NNNNNNNNNN NNNNNNNNNN NNNNNNNNNN NNNNNNNNNN NNNNNNNGNN
     6001 NNNNNNNNNN NNNNNNNNNN NNNNNNNNNN NNNNNNNNNN NNNNNNNNNN NNNNNNNNNN
     6061 NNNNNNNNNN NNNNNNNNNN NNNNNNNNNN NNNNNNNNNN NNNNNNNNNN NNNNNNNNNN
     6121 NNCCATTCGC CATTCAGGCT GCGCAACTGT TGGGAAGGGC GATCGGTGCG GGCCTCTTCG
     6181 CTATTACGCC AGCTGGCGAA AGGGGGATGT GCTGCAAGGC GATTAAGTTG GGTAACGCCA
     6241 GGGTTTTCCC AGTCACGACG TTGTAAAACG ACGGCCAGTG AATTGTAATA CGACTCACTA
     6301 TA     
//
