# Supplementary material for: A toolkit enabling efficient, scalable and reproducible gene tagging in trypanosomatids
Source: Open Biol. 2015 Jan 7;5(1):140197. doi: 10.1098/rsob.140197 (PMC4313374; doi:10.1098/rsob.140197)
Supplement: Supplementary data [file rsob140197supp1.zip › Supplementary data/vector sequences/pPOTv3 B-YFP-H.gb]

LOCUS       pPOTv3_B_Ty_YFP_        6302 bp ds-DNA     circular     21-JAN-2014
DEFINITION  .
ACCESSION   
VERSION     
SOURCE      .
  ORGANISM  .
COMMENT     C terminal tag:
COMMENT     For: ggttctggtagtggttcc
COMMENT     Rev: ccaatttgagagacctgtgc
COMMENT     
COMMENT     N terminal tag
COMMENT     For: gtataatgcagacctgctgc
COMMENT     Rev: actacccgatcctgatcc
COMMENT     
COMMENT     ApEinfo:methylated:1
FEATURES             Location/Qualifiers
     CDS             join(171..442,444..481,483..560)
                     /label=BLAST
                     /ApEinfo_fwdcolor=#0064ff
                     /ApEinfo_revcolor=#0064ff
                     /ApEinfo_graphicformat=arrow_data {{0 1 2 0 0 -1} {} 0}
                     width 5 offset 0
     misc_feature    1679..1708
                     /label=GS linker
                     /ApEinfo_fwdcolor=cyan
                     /ApEinfo_revcolor=green
                     /ApEinfo_graphicformat=arrow_data {{0 1 2 0 0 -1} {} 0}
                     width 5 offset 0
     misc_feature    923..952
                     /label=GS linker(1)
                     /ApEinfo_label=GS linker
                     /ApEinfo_fwdcolor=cyan
                     /ApEinfo_revcolor=green
                     /ApEinfo_graphicformat=arrow_data {{0 1 2 0 0 -1} {} 0}
                     width 5 offset 0
     5'UTR           36..164
                     /label=Actin 5'
                     /ApEinfo_fwdcolor=#bfbfbf
                     /ApEinfo_revcolor=#bfbfbf
                     /ApEinfo_graphicformat=arrow_data {{0 1 2 0 0 -1} {} 0}
                     width 5 offset 0
     CDS             join(2209..2456,2458..2561,2563..2657,2659..2987,
                     2989..3231)
                     /label=HYG
                     /ApEinfo_fwdcolor=#0064ff
                     /ApEinfo_revcolor=#0064ff
                     /ApEinfo_graphicformat=arrow_data {{0 1 2 0 0 -1} {} 0}
                     width 5 offset 0
     5'UTR           join(725..744,746..913)
                     /label=Aldolase 5'
                     /ApEinfo_fwdcolor=#999999
                     /ApEinfo_revcolor=#bfbfbf
                     /ApEinfo_graphicformat=arrow_data {{0 1 2 0 0 -1} {} 0}
                     width 5 offset 0
     5'UTR           2075..2202
                     /label=Actin 5'(1)
                     /ApEinfo_label=Actin 5'
                     /ApEinfo_fwdcolor=#999999
                     /ApEinfo_revcolor=#bfbfbf
                     /ApEinfo_graphicformat=arrow_data {{0 1 2 0 0 -1} {} 0}
                     width 5 offset 0
     primer_bind     16..35
                     /label=#161
                     /ApEinfo_fwdcolor=#808080
                     /ApEinfo_revcolor=#808080
                     /ApEinfo_graphicformat=arrow_data {{0 1 2 0 0 -1} {} 0}
                     width 5 offset 0
     primer_bind     959..968
                     /label=#164
                     /ApEinfo_fwdcolor=#808080
                     /ApEinfo_revcolor=#808080
                     /ApEinfo_graphicformat=arrow_data {{0 1 2 0 0 -1} {} 0}
                     width 5 offset 0
     primer_bind     complement(3390..3409)
                     /label=#162
                     /ApEinfo_fwdcolor=#808080
                     /ApEinfo_revcolor=#808080
                     /ApEinfo_graphicformat=arrow_data {{0 1 2 0 0 -1} {} 0}
                     width 5 offset 0
     3'UTR           570..718
                     /label=Ald3'UTR (short)
                     /ApEinfo_fwdcolor=#00ff80
                     /ApEinfo_revcolor=green
                     /ApEinfo_graphicformat=arrow_data {{0 1 2 0 0 -1} {} 0}
                     width 5 offset 0
     CDS             join(959..1648,1650..1672)
                     /label=YFP(no ATG)
                     /ApEinfo_fwdcolor=yellow
                     /ApEinfo_revcolor=yellow
                     /ApEinfo_graphicformat=arrow_data {{0 1 2 0 0 -1} {} 0}
                     width 5 offset 0
     3'UTR           join(1718..1729,1731..1913,1915..2068)
                     /label=PFR2 IGS
                     /ApEinfo_fwdcolor=cyan
                     /ApEinfo_revcolor=cyan
                     /ApEinfo_graphicformat=arrow_data {{0 1 2 0 0 -1} {} 0}
                     width 5 offset 0
     3'UTR           3241..3389
                     /label=Ald3'UTR (short)(1)
                     /ApEinfo_label=Ald3'UTR (short)
                     /ApEinfo_fwdcolor=#00ff80
                     /ApEinfo_revcolor=green
                     /ApEinfo_graphicformat=arrow_data {{0 1 2 0 0 -1} {} 0}
                     width 5 offset 0
     primer_bind     6262..6279
                     /label=M13-fwd
                     /ApEinfo_fwdcolor=cyan
                     /ApEinfo_revcolor=green
                     /ApEinfo_graphicformat=arrow_data {{0 1 2 0 0 -1} {} 0}
                     width 5 offset 0
     primer_bind     complement(3459..3479)
                     /label=M13-rev
                     /ApEinfo_fwdcolor=cyan
                     /ApEinfo_revcolor=green
                     /ApEinfo_graphicformat=arrow_data {{0 1 2 0 0 -1} {} 0}
                     width 5 offset 0
     primer_bind     join(6278..6302,1..3)
                     /label=T7
                     /ApEinfo_fwdcolor=cyan
                     /ApEinfo_revcolor=green
                     /ApEinfo_graphicformat=arrow_data {{0 1 2 0 0 -1} {} 0}
                     width 5 offset 0
     primer_bind     complement(3428..3453)
                     /label=SP6
                     /ApEinfo_fwdcolor=cyan
                     /ApEinfo_revcolor=green
                     /ApEinfo_graphicformat=arrow_data {{0 1 2 0 0 -1} {} 0}
                     width 5 offset 0
     rep_origin      complement(3847..4529)
                     /label=ColE1 origin
                     /ApEinfo_fwdcolor=gray50
                     /ApEinfo_revcolor=gray50
                     /ApEinfo_graphicformat=arrow_data {{0 1 2 0 0 -1} {} 0}
                     width 5 offset 0
     rep_origin      complement(5799..6105)
                     /label=F1 ori
                     /ApEinfo_fwdcolor=gray50
                     /ApEinfo_revcolor=gray50
                     /ApEinfo_graphicformat=arrow_data {{0 1 2 0 0 -1} {} 0}
                     width 5 offset 0
     CDS             complement(6123..6191)
                     /label=LacZ alpha
                     /ApEinfo_fwdcolor=#6495ed
                     /ApEinfo_revcolor=#6495ed
                     /ApEinfo_graphicformat=arrow_data {{0 1 2 0 0 -1} {} 0}
                     width 5 offset 0
     misc_binding    complement(3485..3507)
                     /label=LacO
                     /ApEinfo_fwdcolor=#6495ed
                     /ApEinfo_revcolor=#6495ed
                     /ApEinfo_graphicformat=arrow_data {{0 1 2 0 0 -1} {} 0}
                     width 5 offset 0
     CDS             complement(4627..5286)
                     /label=AmpR
                     /ApEinfo_fwdcolor=yellow
                     /ApEinfo_revcolor=yellow
                     /ApEinfo_graphicformat=arrow_data {{0 1 2 0 0 -1} {} 0}
                     width 5 offset 0
     primer_bind     complement(1653..1672)
                     /label=#163
                     /ApEinfo_fwdcolor=#808080
                     /ApEinfo_revcolor=#808080
                     /ApEinfo_graphicformat=arrow_data {{0 1 2 0 0 -1} {} 0}
                     width 5 offset 0
ORIGIN
        1 GGGCGAATTG GGCCCgtata atgcagacct gctgcAAGCT AGGGGCACAG CAAGGTCTTC
       61 TGAAATTCAT GTTTTTTTTT TTTTTACTCT GCATTGCAGT CTCCGCTCTT ATTTAGTTTT
      121 GCTTTACGTA AGGTCTCGTT GCTGCCATAA AATAAGCTCT AGTGgaattc ATGCCTTTGT
      181 CTCAAGAAGA ATCCACCCTC ATTGAAAGAG CAACGGCTAC AATCAACAGC ATCCCCATCT
      241 CTGAAGACTA CAGCGTCGCC AGCGCAGCTC TCTCTAGCGA CGGCCGCATC TTCACTGGTG
      301 TCAATGTATA TCATTTTACT GGGGGACCTT GTGCAGAACT CGTGGTGCTG GGCACTGCTG
      361 CTGCTGCGGC AGCTGGCAAC CTGACTTGTA TCGTCGCGAT CGGAAATGAG AACAGGGGCA
      421 TCTTGAGCCC CTGCGGACGG TGcCGACAGG TGCTTCTCGA TCTGCATCCT GGGATCAAAG
      481 CcATAGTGAA GGACAGTGAT GGACAGCCGA CGGCAGTTGG GATTCGTGAA TTGCTGCCCT
      541 CTGGTTATGT GTGGGAGGGC TAAccatggT GCCCATTTAG TTGGCTTTTC CCTTGTCTCG
      601 TGTCTTTTCC GTGGAAAGGT TCCCGGAGTA ATCTGATGGC ACAGCAGGGA GGTGCGCCTG
      661 CAGGTTGGTT AGGAAGGGGG GATGATGTAA AAGAAGAAAA TGGGGGGATT CGAGCCCCac
      721 gcgtTGCTCA AGCTGTGTAG CGCAgGCGTT TCCTTACATA TTTCTCTAAC AGGCACGGAA
      781 GCCTAACAAA TACACTTGGC TTATTTTTTT GCCCCCTCAT GTCTTGTACA AATATTTGCG
      841 ATAGCTTAGC TATCAGCCAC ATTAATCAAA CAAGTATACC AACAAGCCCG AAAACAGAAA
      901 CTCAACTGCA ACGggtaccA TGGGTTCTGG TAGTGGTTCC GGTTCCGGTT CTaagcttGT
      961 GAGCAAGGGC GAGGAGCTGT TCACCGGGGT GGTGCCCATC CTGGTCGAGC TGGACGGCGA
     1021 CGTAAACGGC CACAAGTTCA GCGTGTCCGG CGAGGGCGAG GGCGATGCCA CCTACGGCAA
     1081 GCTGACCCTG AAGTTCATCT GCACCACCGG CAAGCTGCCC GTGCCCTGGC CCACCCTCGT
     1141 GACCACCTTC GGCTACGGCC TGCAGTGCTT CGCCCGCTAC CCCGACCACA TGAAGCAGCA
     1201 CGACTTCTTC AAGTCCGCCA TGCCCGAAGG CTACGTCCAG GAGCGCACCA TCTTCTTCAA
     1261 GGACGACGGC AACTACAAGA CCCGCGCCGA GGTGAAGTTC GAGGGCGACA CCCTGGTGAA
     1321 CCGCATCGAG CTGAAGGGCA TCGACTTCAA GGAGGACGGC AACATCCTGG GGCACAAGCT
     1381 GGAGTACAAC TACAACAGCC ACAACGTCTA TATCATGGCC GACAAGCAGA AGAACGGCAT
     1441 CAAGGTGAAC TTCAAGATCC GCCACAACAT CGAGGACGGC AGCGTGCAGC TCGCCGACCA
     1501 CTACCAGCAG AACACCCCCA TCGGCGACGG CCCCGTGCTG CTGCCCGACA ACCACTACCT
     1561 GAGCTACCAG TCCGCCCTGA GCAAAGACCC CAACGAGAAG CGCGATCACA TGGTCCTGCT
     1621 GGAGTTCGTG ACCGCCGCCG GGATCACTcT CGGCATGGAC GAGCTGTACA AGggatccGG
     1681 ATCAGGATCT GGATCAGGAT CGGGTAGTTA AgagctcCGC TGCGCTTAAA TGTCTTTCAT
     1741 TATAATCAAT GTATAACCTT TATGTAGTAT TTCAATCTAT GCCGCTGTGT ACGTGCACTG
     1801 CGGTGCCTAT CCTTCGGCAT TAGAGAGTCA CTGTTTGTGT AGATCGTAGC TGCATGTCTG
     1861 ACATCTGGTT CATTAGTGCC GTTTTGAGTC TGCACTGTTG TGCAACTTGA TATTCATCAC
     1921 TGCACACCAA CCGTGTGTTT CCTCCTTTGG GTGCACCCTT TAATCCTTGT CTTCTCCTTT
     1981 TTTGTCTCTT TCCCCCTCGA AAAGGTGTCA AACTACTGCC GCATAAACTA CGGTTATCCC
     2041 AAATTTAAGA GAAAGCAATA AAGCATCAgc atgcAGGCTA GGGCACAGCA AGGTCTTCTG
     2101 AAATTCATGT TTTTTTTTTT TTTACTCTGC ATTGCAGTCT CCGCTCTTAT TTAGTTTTGC
     2161 TTTACGTAAG GTCTCGTTGC TGCCATAAAA TAAGCTCTAG TGgctagcAT GAAAAAGCCT
     2221 GAACTCACCG CGACGTCTGT CGAGAAGTTT CTGATCGAAA AGTTCGACAG CGTCTCCGAC
     2281 CTGATGCAGC TCTCGGAGGG CGAAGAATCT CGTGCTTTCA GCTTCGATGT AGGAGGGCGT
     2341 GGATATGTCC TGCGGGTAAA TAGCTGCGCC GATGGTTTCT ACAAAGATCG TTATGTTTAT
     2401 CGGCACTTTG CATCGGCCGC GCTCCCGATT CCGGAAGTGC TTGACATTGG GGAATTtAGC
     2461 GAGAGCCTGA CCTATTGCAT CTCCCGCCGT GCACAGGGTG TCACGTTGCA AGACCTGCCT
     2521 GAAACCGAAC TGCCCGCTGT TCTGCAGCCG GTCGCGGAGG CaATGGATGC GATCGCTGCG
     2581 GCCGATCTTA GCCAGACGAG CGGGTTCGGC CCATTCGGAC CGCAAGGAAT CGGTCAATAC
     2641 ACTACATGGC GTGATTTtAT ATGCGCGATT GCTGATCCCC ATGTGTATCA CTGGCAAACT
     2701 GTGATGGACG ACACCGTCAG TGCGTCCGTC GCGCAGGCTC TCGATGAGCT GATGCTTTGG
     2761 GCCGAGGACT GCCCCGAAGT CCGGCACCTC GTGCACGCGG ATTTCGGCTC CAACAATGTC
     2821 CTGACGGACA ATGGCCGCAT AACAGCGGTC ATTGACTGGA GCGAGGCGAT GTTCGGGGAT
     2881 TCCCAATACG AGGTCGCCAA CATCTTCTTC TGGAGGCCGT GGTTGGCTTG TATGGAGCAG
     2941 CAGACGCGCT ACTTCGAGCG GAGGCATCCG GAGCTTGCAG GATCGCCtCG GCTCCGGGCG
     3001 TATATGCTCC GCATTGGTCT TGACCAACTC TATCAGAGCT TGGTTGACGG CAATTTCGAT
     3061 GATGCAGCTT GGGCGCAGGG TCGATGCGAC GCAATCGTCC GATCCGGAGC CGGGACTGTC
     3121 GGGCGTACAC AAATCGCCCG CAGAAGCGCG GCCGTCTGGA CCGATGGCTG TGTAGAAGTA
     3181 CTCGCCGATA GTGGAAACCG ACGCCCCAGC ACTCGTCCGA GGGCAAAGGA ATAGctcgag
     3241 TGCCCATTTA GTTGGCTTTT CCCTTGTCTC GTGTCTTTTC CGTGGAAAGG TTCCCGGAGT
     3301 AATCTGATGG CACAGCAGGG AGGTGCGCCT GCAGGTTGGT TAGGAAGGGG GGATGATGTA
     3361 AAAGAAGAAA ATGGGGGGAT TCGAGCCCCG CACAGGTCTC TCAAATTGGA TGCATAGCTT
     3421 GAGTATTCTA TAGTGTCACC TAAATAGCTT GGCGTAATCA TGGTCATAGC TGTTTCCTGT
     3481 GTGAAATTGT TATCCGCTCA CAATTCCACA CAACATACGA GCCGGAAGCA TAAAGTGTAA
     3541 AGCCTGGGGT GCCTAATGAG TGAGCTAACT CACATTAATT GCGTTGCGCT CACTGCCCGC
     3601 TTTCCAGTCG GGAAACCTGT CGTGCCAGCT GCATTAATGA ATCGGCCAAC GCGCGGGGAG
     3661 AGGCGGTTTG CGTATTGGGC GCTCTTCCGC TTCCTCGCTC ACTGACTCGC TGCGCTCGGT
     3721 CGTTCGGCTG CGGCGAGCGG TATCAGCTCA CTCAAAGGCG GTAATACGGT TATCCACAGA
     3781 ATCAGGGGAT AACGCAGGAA AGAACATGTG AGCAAAAGGC CAGCAAAAGG CCAGGAACCG
     3841 TAAAAAGGCC GCGTTGCTGG CGTTTTTCCA TAGGCTCCGC CCCCCTGACG AGCATCACAA
     3901 AAATCGACGC TCAAGTCAGA GGTGGCGAAA CCCGACAGGA CTATAAAGAT ACCAGGCGTT
     3961 TCCCCCTGGA AGCTCCCTCG TGCGCTCTCC TGTTCCGACC CTGCCGCTTA CCGGATACCT
     4021 GTCCGCCTTT CTCCCTTCGG GAAGCGTGGC GCTTTCTCAT AGCTCACGCT GTAGGTATCT
     4081 CAGTTCGGTG TAGGTCGTTC GCTCCAAGCT GGGCTGTGTG CACGAACCCC CCGTTCAGCC
     4141 CGACCGCTGC GCCTTATCCG GTAACTATCG TCTTGAGTCC AACCCGGTAA GACACGACTT
     4201 ATCGCCACTG GCAGCAGCCA CTGGTAACAG GATTAGCAGA GCGAGGTATG TAGGCGGTGC
     4261 TACAGAGTTC TTGAAGTGGT GGCCTAACTA CGGCTACACT AGAAGAACAG TATTTGGTAT
     4321 CTGCGCTCTG CTGAAGCCAG TTACCTTCGG AAAAAGAGTT GGTAGCTCTT GATCCGGCAA
     4381 ACAAACCACC GCTGGTAGCG GTGGTTTTTT TGTTTGCAAG CAGCAGATTA CGCGCAGAAA
     4441 AAAAGGATCT CAAGAAGATC CTTTGATCTT TTCTACGGGG TCTGACGCTC AGTGGAACGA
     4501 AAACTCACGT TAAGGGATTT TGGTCATGAG ATTATCAAAA AGGATCTTCA CCTAGATCCT
     4561 TTTAAATTAA AAATGAAGTT TTAAATCAAT CTAAAGTATA TATGAGTAAA CTTGGTCTGA
     4621 CAGTTACCAA TGCTTAATCA GTGAGGCACC TATCTCAGCG ATCTGTCTAT TTCGTTCATC
     4681 CATAGTTGCC TGACTCCCCG TCGTGTAGAT AACTACGATA CGGGAGGGCT TACCATCTGG
     4741 CCCCAGTGCT GCAATGATAC CGCGAGACCC ACGCTCACCG GCTCCAGATT TATCAGCAAT
     4801 AAACCAGCCA GCCGGAAGGG CCGAGCGCAG AAGTGGTCCT GCAACTTTAT CCGCCTCCAT
     4861 CCAGTCTATT AATTGTTGCC GGGAAGCTAG AGTAAGTAGT TCGCCAGTTA ATAGTTTGCG
     4921 CAACGTTGTT GCCATTGCTA CAGGCATCGT GGTGTCACGC TCGTCGTTTG GTATGGCTTC
     4981 ATTCAGCTCC GGTTCCCAAC GATCAAGGCG AGTTACATGA TCCCCCATGT TGTGCAAAAA
     5041 AGCGGTTAGC TCCTTCGGTC CTCCGATCGT TGTCAGAAGT AAGTTGGCCG CAGTGTTATC
     5101 ACTCATGGTT ATGGCAGCAC TGCATAATTC TCTTACTGTC ATGCCATCCG TAAGATGCTT
     5161 TTCTGTGACT GGTGAGTACT CAACCAAGTC ATTCTGAGAA TAGTGTATGC GGCGACCGAG
     5221 TTGCTCTTGC CCGGCGTCAA TACGGGATAA TACCGCGCCA CATAGCAGAA CTTTAAAAGT
     5281 GCTCATCATT GGAAAACGTT CTTCGGGGCG AAAACTCTCA AGGATCTTAC CGCTGTTGAG
     5341 ATCCAGTTCG ATGTAACCCA CTCGTGCACC CAACTGATCT TCAGCATCTT TTACTTTCAC
     5401 CAGCGTTTCT GGGTGAGCAA AAACAGGAAG GCAAAATGCC GCAAAAAAGG GAATAAGGGC
     5461 GACACGGAAA TGTTGAATAC TCATACTCTT CCTTTTTCAA TATTATTGAA GCATTTATCA
     5521 GGGTTATTGT CTCATGAGCG GATACATATT TGAATGTATT TAGAAAAATA AACAAATAGG
     5581 GGTTCCGCGC ACATTTCCCC GAAAAGTGCC ACCTGATGCG GTGTGAAATA CCGCACAGAT
     5641 GCGTAAGGAG AAAATACCGC ATCAGGAAAT TGTAAGCGTT AATATTTTGT TAAAATTCGC
     5701 GTTAAATTTT TGTTAAATCA GCTCATTTTT TAACCAATAG GCCGAAATCG GCAAAATCCC
     5761 TTATAAATCA AAAGAATAGA CCGAGATAGG GTNNNNNNNN NNNNNNNNNN NNNNNNNNNN
     5821 NNNNNNNNNA AAGAACGTGG ACTCCAACGT CAAAGGNNNN NNNNNNNNNN NNNNNNNNNN
     5881 NNNNNNNNNN NNNNNNNNNN NNNNNTNNNN NNNNNNNNNN NNNNNNNNNN NNNNNNNNNN
     5941 NNNNNNNNNN NNNNNNNNNN NNNNNNNNNN NNNNNNNNNN NNNNNNNNNN NNNNNNNGNN
     6001 NNNNNNNNNN NNNNNNNNNN NNNNNNNNNN NNNNNNNNNN NNNNNNNNNN NNNNNNNNNN
     6061 NNNNNNNNNN NNNNNNNNNN NNNNNNNNNN NNNNNNNNNN NNNNNNNNNN NNNNNNNNNN
     6121 NNCCATTCGC CATTCAGGCT GCGCAACTGT TGGGAAGGGC GATCGGTGCG GGCCTCTTCG
     6181 CTATTACGCC AGCTGGCGAA AGGGGGATGT GCTGCAAGGC GATTAAGTTG GGTAACGCCA
     6241 GGGTTTTCCC AGTCACGACG TTGTAAAACG ACGGCCAGTG AATTGTAATA CGACTCACTA
     6301 TA     
//
