# Supplementary material for: A toolkit enabling efficient, scalable and reproducible gene tagging in trypanosomatids
Source: Open Biol. 2015 Jan 7;5(1):140197. doi: 10.1098/rsob.140197 (PMC4313374; doi:10.1098/rsob.140197)
Supplement: Supplementary data [file rsob140197supp1.zip › Supplementary data/vector sequences/pPOTv4 B-YFP-H.gb]

LOCUS       pPOTv3_B_YFP_H          6303 bp ds-DNA     circular     12-AUG-2014
DEFINITION  .
ACCESSION   
VERSION     
SOURCE      .
  ORGANISM  .
COMMENT     C terminal tag:
COMMENT     For: ggttctggtagtggttcc
COMMENT     Rev: ccaatttgagagacctgtgc
COMMENT     
COMMENT     N terminal tag
COMMENT     For: gtataatgcagacctgctgc
COMMENT     Rev: actacccgatcctgatcc
COMMENT     ApEinfo:methylated:1
FEATURES             Location/Qualifiers
     CDS             join(171..442,444..481,483..560)
                     /label=BLAST
     misc_feature    1680..1709
                     /label=GS linker
     misc_feature    924..953
                     /label=GS linker(1)
     5'UTR           36..164
                     /label=Actin 5'
     CDS             join(2210..2457,2459..2562,2564..2658,2660..2988,
                     2990..3232)
                     /label=HYG
     5'UTR           join(725..744,746..913)
                     /label=Aldolase 5'
     5'UTR           2076..2203
                     /label=Actin 5'(1)
     primer_bind     16..35
                     /label=#161
     primer_bind     960..969
                     /label=#164
     primer_bind     complement(3391..3410)
                     /label=#162
     3'UTR           570..718
                     /label=Ald3'UTR (short)
     CDS             join(960..1649,1651..1673)
                     /label=YFP(no ATG)
     3'UTR           join(1719..1730,1732..1914,1916..2069)
                     /label=PFR2 IGS
     3'UTR           3242..3390
                     /label=Ald3'UTR (short)(1)
     primer_bind     6263..6280
                     /label=M13-fwd
     primer_bind     complement(3460..3480)
                     /label=M13-rev
     primer_bind     join(6279..6303,1..3)
                     /label=T7
     primer_bind     complement(3429..3454)
                     /label=SP6
     rep_origin      complement(3848..4530)
                     /label=ColE1 origin
     rep_origin      complement(5800..6106)
                     /label=F1 ori
     CDS             complement(6124..6192)
                     /label=LacZ alpha
     misc_binding    complement(3486..3508)
                     /label=LacO
     CDS             complement(4628..5287)
                     /label=AmpR
     primer_bind     complement(1654..1673)
                     /label=#163
ORIGIN
        1 GGGCGAATTG GGCCCgtata atgcagacct gctgcAAGCT AGGGGCACAG CAAGGTCTTC
       61 TGAAATTCAT GTTTTTTTTT TTTTTACTCT GCATTGCAGT CTCCGCTCTT ATTTAGTTTT
      121 GCTTTACGTA AGGTCTCGTT GCTGCCATAA AATAAGCTCT AGTGgaattc ATGCCTTTGT
      181 CTCAAGAAGA ATCCACCCTC ATTGAAAGAG CAACGGCTAC AATCAACAGC ATCCCCATCT
      241 CTGAAGACTA CAGCGTCGCC AGCGCAGCTC TCTCTAGCGA CGGCCGCATC TTCACTGGTG
      301 TCAATGTATA TCATTTTACT GGGGGACCTT GTGCAGAACT CGTGGTGCTG GGCACTGCTG
      361 CTGCTGCGGC AGCTGGCAAC CTGACTTGTA TCGTCGCGAT CGGAAATGAG AACAGGGGCA
      421 TCTTGAGCCC CTGCGGACGG TGcCGACAGG TGCTTCTCGA TCTGCATCCT GGGATCAAAG
      481 CcATAGTGAA GGACAGTGAT GGACAGCCGA CGGCAGTTGG GATTCGTGAA TTGCTGCCCT
      541 CTGGTTATGT GTGGGAGGGC TAAccatggT GCCCATTTAG TTGGCTTTTC CCTTGTCTCG
      601 TGTCTTTTCC GTGGAAAGGT TCCCGGAGTA ATCTGATGGC ACAGCAGGGA GGTGCGCCTG
      661 CAGGTTGGTT AGGAAGGGGG GATGATGTAA AAGAAGAAAA TGGGGGGATT CGAGCCCCac
      721 gcgtTGCTCA AGCTGTGTAG CGCAgGCGTT TCCTTACATA TTTCTCTAAC AGGCACGGAA
      781 GCCTAACAAA TACACTTGGC TTATTTTTTT GCCCCCTCAT GTCTTGTACA AATATTTGCG
      841 ATAGCTTAGC TATCAGCCAC ATTAATCAAA CAAGTATACC AACAAGCCCG AAAACAGAAA
      901 CTCAACTGCA ACGggtaccT ATGGGTTCTG GTAGTGGTTC CGGTTCCGGT TCTaagcttG
      961 TGAGCAAGGG CGAGGAGCTG TTCACCGGGG TGGTGCCCAT CCTGGTCGAG CTGGACGGCG
     1021 ACGTAAACGG CCACAAGTTC AGCGTGTCCG GCGAGGGCGA GGGCGATGCC ACCTACGGCA
     1081 AGCTGACCCT GAAGTTCATC TGCACCACCG GCAAGCTGCC CGTGCCCTGG CCCACCCTCG
     1141 TGACCACCTT CGGCTACGGC CTGCAGTGCT TCGCCCGCTA CCCCGACCAC ATGAAGCAGC
     1201 ACGACTTCTT CAAGTCCGCC ATGCCCGAAG GCTACGTCCA GGAGCGCACC ATCTTCTTCA
     1261 AGGACGACGG CAACTACAAG ACCCGCGCCG AGGTGAAGTT CGAGGGCGAC ACCCTGGTGA
     1321 ACCGCATCGA GCTGAAGGGC ATCGACTTCA AGGAGGACGG CAACATCCTG GGGCACAAGC
     1381 TGGAGTACAA CTACAACAGC CACAACGTCT ATATCATGGC CGACAAGCAG AAGAACGGCA
     1441 TCAAGGTGAA CTTCAAGATC CGCCACAACA TCGAGGACGG CAGCGTGCAG CTCGCCGACC
     1501 ACTACCAGCA GAACACCCCC ATCGGCGACG GCCCCGTGCT GCTGCCCGAC AACCACTACC
     1561 TGAGCTACCA GTCCGCCCTG AGCAAAGACC CCAACGAGAA GCGCGATCAC ATGGTCCTGC
     1621 TGGAGTTCGT GACCGCCGCC GGGATCACTc TCGGCATGGA CGAGCTGTAC AAGggatccG
     1681 GATCAGGATC TGGATCAGGA TCGGGTAGTT AAgagctcCG CTGCGCTTAA ATGTCTTTCA
     1741 TTATAATCAA TGTATAACCT TTATGTAGTA TTTCAATCTA TGCCGCTGTG TACGTGCACT
     1801 GCGGTGCCTA TCCTTCGGCA TTAGAGAGTC ACTGTTTGTG TAGATCGTAG CTGCATGTCT
     1861 GACATCTGGT TCATTAGTGC CGTTTTGAGT CTGCACTGTT GTGCAACTTG ATATTCATCA
     1921 CTGCACACCA ACCGTGTGTT TCCTCCTTTG GGTGCACCCT TTAATCCTTG TCTTCTCCTT
     1981 TTTTGTCTCT TTCCCCCTCG AAAAGGTGTC AAACTACTGC CGCATAAACT ACGGTTATCC
     2041 CAAATTTAAG AGAAAGCAAT AAAGCATCAg catgcAGGCT AGGGCACAGC AAGGTCTTCT
     2101 GAAATTCATG TTTTTTTTTT TTTTACTCTG CATTGCAGTC TCCGCTCTTA TTTAGTTTTG
     2161 CTTTACGTAA GGTCTCGTTG CTGCCATAAA ATAAGCTCTA GTGgctagcA TGAAAAAGCC
     2221 TGAACTCACC GCGACGTCTG TCGAGAAGTT TCTGATCGAA AAGTTCGACA GCGTCTCCGA
     2281 CCTGATGCAG CTCTCGGAGG GCGAAGAATC TCGTGCTTTC AGCTTCGATG TAGGAGGGCG
     2341 TGGATATGTC CTGCGGGTAA ATAGCTGCGC CGATGGTTTC TACAAAGATC GTTATGTTTA
     2401 TCGGCACTTT GCATCGGCCG CGCTCCCGAT TCCGGAAGTG CTTGACATTG GGGAATTtAG
     2461 CGAGAGCCTG ACCTATTGCA TCTCCCGCCG TGCACAGGGT GTCACGTTGC AAGACCTGCC
     2521 TGAAACCGAA CTGCCCGCTG TTCTGCAGCC GGTCGCGGAG GCaATGGATG CGATCGCTGC
     2581 GGCCGATCTT AGCCAGACGA GCGGGTTCGG CCCATTCGGA CCGCAAGGAA TCGGTCAATA
     2641 CACTACATGG CGTGATTTtA TATGCGCGAT TGCTGATCCC CATGTGTATC ACTGGCAAAC
     2701 TGTGATGGAC GACACCGTCA GTGCGTCCGT CGCGCAGGCT CTCGATGAGC TGATGCTTTG
     2761 GGCCGAGGAC TGCCCCGAAG TCCGGCACCT CGTGCACGCG GATTTCGGCT CCAACAATGT
     2821 CCTGACGGAC AATGGCCGCA TAACAGCGGT CATTGACTGG AGCGAGGCGA TGTTCGGGGA
     2881 TTCCCAATAC GAGGTCGCCA ACATCTTCTT CTGGAGGCCG TGGTTGGCTT GTATGGAGCA
     2941 GCAGACGCGC TACTTCGAGC GGAGGCATCC GGAGCTTGCA GGATCGCCtC GGCTCCGGGC
     3001 GTATATGCTC CGCATTGGTC TTGACCAACT CTATCAGAGC TTGGTTGACG GCAATTTCGA
     3061 TGATGCAGCT TGGGCGCAGG GTCGATGCGA CGCAATCGTC CGATCCGGAG CCGGGACTGT
     3121 CGGGCGTACA CAAATCGCCC GCAGAAGCGC GGCCGTCTGG ACCGATGGCT GTGTAGAAGT
     3181 ACTCGCCGAT AGTGGAAACC GACGCCCCAG CACTCGTCCG AGGGCAAAGG AATAGctcga
     3241 gTGCCCATTT AGTTGGCTTT TCCCTTGTCT CGTGTCTTTT CCGTGGAAAG GTTCCCGGAG
     3301 TAATCTGATG GCACAGCAGG GAGGTGCGCC TGCAGGTTGG TTAGGAAGGG GGGATGATGT
     3361 AAAAGAAGAA AATGGGGGGA TTCGAGCCCC GCACAGGTCT CTCAAATTGG ATGCATAGCT
     3421 TGAGTATTCT ATAGTGTCAC CTAAATAGCT TGGCGTAATC ATGGTCATAG CTGTTTCCTG
     3481 TGTGAAATTG TTATCCGCTC ACAATTCCAC ACAACATACG AGCCGGAAGC ATAAAGTGTA
     3541 AAGCCTGGGG TGCCTAATGA GTGAGCTAAC TCACATTAAT TGCGTTGCGC TCACTGCCCG
     3601 CTTTCCAGTC GGGAAACCTG TCGTGCCAGC TGCATTAATG AATCGGCCAA CGCGCGGGGA
     3661 GAGGCGGTTT GCGTATTGGG CGCTCTTCCG CTTCCTCGCT CACTGACTCG CTGCGCTCGG
     3721 TCGTTCGGCT GCGGCGAGCG GTATCAGCTC ACTCAAAGGC GGTAATACGG TTATCCACAG
     3781 AATCAGGGGA TAACGCAGGA AAGAACATGT GAGCAAAAGG CCAGCAAAAG GCCAGGAACC
     3841 GTAAAAAGGC CGCGTTGCTG GCGTTTTTCC ATAGGCTCCG CCCCCCTGAC GAGCATCACA
     3901 AAAATCGACG CTCAAGTCAG AGGTGGCGAA ACCCGACAGG ACTATAAAGA TACCAGGCGT
     3961 TTCCCCCTGG AAGCTCCCTC GTGCGCTCTC CTGTTCCGAC CCTGCCGCTT ACCGGATACC
     4021 TGTCCGCCTT TCTCCCTTCG GGAAGCGTGG CGCTTTCTCA TAGCTCACGC TGTAGGTATC
     4081 TCAGTTCGGT GTAGGTCGTT CGCTCCAAGC TGGGCTGTGT GCACGAACCC CCCGTTCAGC
     4141 CCGACCGCTG CGCCTTATCC GGTAACTATC GTCTTGAGTC CAACCCGGTA AGACACGACT
     4201 TATCGCCACT GGCAGCAGCC ACTGGTAACA GGATTAGCAG AGCGAGGTAT GTAGGCGGTG
     4261 CTACAGAGTT CTTGAAGTGG TGGCCTAACT ACGGCTACAC TAGAAGAACA GTATTTGGTA
     4321 TCTGCGCTCT GCTGAAGCCA GTTACCTTCG GAAAAAGAGT TGGTAGCTCT TGATCCGGCA
     4381 AACAAACCAC CGCTGGTAGC GGTGGTTTTT TTGTTTGCAA GCAGCAGATT ACGCGCAGAA
     4441 AAAAAGGATC TCAAGAAGAT CCTTTGATCT TTTCTACGGG GTCTGACGCT CAGTGGAACG
     4501 AAAACTCACG TTAAGGGATT TTGGTCATGA GATTATCAAA AAGGATCTTC ACCTAGATCC
     4561 TTTTAAATTA AAAATGAAGT TTTAAATCAA TCTAAAGTAT ATATGAGTAA ACTTGGTCTG
     4621 ACAGTTACCA ATGCTTAATC AGTGAGGCAC CTATCTCAGC GATCTGTCTA TTTCGTTCAT
     4681 CCATAGTTGC CTGACTCCCC GTCGTGTAGA TAACTACGAT ACGGGAGGGC TTACCATCTG
     4741 GCCCCAGTGC TGCAATGATA CCGCGAGACC CACGCTCACC GGCTCCAGAT TTATCAGCAA
     4801 TAAACCAGCC AGCCGGAAGG GCCGAGCGCA GAAGTGGTCC TGCAACTTTA TCCGCCTCCA
     4861 TCCAGTCTAT TAATTGTTGC CGGGAAGCTA GAGTAAGTAG TTCGCCAGTT AATAGTTTGC
     4921 GCAACGTTGT TGCCATTGCT ACAGGCATCG TGGTGTCACG CTCGTCGTTT GGTATGGCTT
     4981 CATTCAGCTC CGGTTCCCAA CGATCAAGGC GAGTTACATG ATCCCCCATG TTGTGCAAAA
     5041 AAGCGGTTAG CTCCTTCGGT CCTCCGATCG TTGTCAGAAG TAAGTTGGCC GCAGTGTTAT
     5101 CACTCATGGT TATGGCAGCA CTGCATAATT CTCTTACTGT CATGCCATCC GTAAGATGCT
     5161 TTTCTGTGAC TGGTGAGTAC TCAACCAAGT CATTCTGAGA ATAGTGTATG CGGCGACCGA
     5221 GTTGCTCTTG CCCGGCGTCA ATACGGGATA ATACCGCGCC ACATAGCAGA ACTTTAAAAG
     5281 TGCTCATCAT TGGAAAACGT TCTTCGGGGC GAAAACTCTC AAGGATCTTA CCGCTGTTGA
     5341 GATCCAGTTC GATGTAACCC ACTCGTGCAC CCAACTGATC TTCAGCATCT TTTACTTTCA
     5401 CCAGCGTTTC TGGGTGAGCA AAAACAGGAA GGCAAAATGC CGCAAAAAAG GGAATAAGGG
     5461 CGACACGGAA ATGTTGAATA CTCATACTCT TCCTTTTTCA ATATTATTGA AGCATTTATC
     5521 AGGGTTATTG TCTCATGAGC GGATACATAT TTGAATGTAT TTAGAAAAAT AAACAAATAG
     5581 GGGTTCCGCG CACATTTCCC CGAAAAGTGC CACCTGATGC GGTGTGAAAT ACCGCACAGA
     5641 TGCGTAAGGA GAAAATACCG CATCAGGAAA TTGTAAGCGT TAATATTTTG TTAAAATTCG
     5701 CGTTAAATTT TTGTTAAATC AGCTCATTTT TTAACCAATA GGCCGAAATC GGCAAAATCC
     5761 CTTATAAATC AAAAGAATAG ACCGAGATAG GGTNNNNNNN NNNNNNNNNN NNNNNNNNNN
     5821 NNNNNNNNNN AAAGAACGTG GACTCCAACG TCAAAGGNNN NNNNNNNNNN NNNNNNNNNN
     5881 NNNNNNNNNN NNNNNNNNNN NNNNNNTNNN NNNNNNNNNN NNNNNNNNNN NNNNNNNNNN
     5941 NNNNNNNNNN NNNNNNNNNN NNNNNNNNNN NNNNNNNNNN NNNNNNNNNN NNNNNNNNGN
     6001 NNNNNNNNNN NNNNNNNNNN NNNNNNNNNN NNNNNNNNNN NNNNNNNNNN NNNNNNNNNN
     6061 NNNNNNNNNN NNNNNNNNNN NNNNNNNNNN NNNNNNNNNN NNNNNNNNNN NNNNNNNNNN
     6121 NNNCCATTCG CCATTCAGGC TGCGCAACTG TTGGGAAGGG CGATCGGTGC GGGCCTCTTC
     6181 GCTATTACGC CAGCTGGCGA AAGGGGGATG TGCTGCAAGG CGATTAAGTT GGGTAACGCC
     6241 AGGGTTTTCC CAGTCACGAC GTTGTAAAAC GACGGCCAGT GAATTGTAAT ACGACTCACT
     6301 ATA     
//
